# Supplementary material for: Conditional protein tagging methods reveal highly specific subcellular distribution of ion channels in motion-sensing neurons
Source: eLife. 2020 Oct 20;9:e62953. doi: 10.7554/eLife.62953 (PMC7655108; doi:10.7554/eLife.62953)
Supplement: Supplementary file 6. [file elife-62953-supp6.gbk]

LOCUS       Exported                5103 bp ds-DNA     circular SYN 04-JUN-2020
DEFINITION  .
ACCESSION   .
VERSION     .
KEYWORDS    .
SOURCE      synthetic DNA construct
  ORGANISM  synthetic DNA construct
REFERENCE   1  (bases 1 to 5103)
  AUTHORS   rvieira
  TITLE     Direct Submission
  JOURNAL   Exported Thursday, Jun 4, 2020 from SnapGene 5.1.3
            https://www.snapgene.com
FEATURES             Location/Qualifiers
     source          1..5103
                     /organism="synthetic DNA construct"
                     /mol_type="other DNA"
                     /note="color: #ffffff"
     CDS             complement(1..859)
                     /codon_start=1
                     /gene="bla"
                     /product="beta-lactamase"
                     /label=AmpR
                     /note="confers resistance to ampicillin, carbenicillin, and
                     related antibiotics"
                     /note="This feature has 2 segments:
                        1:   1 .. 790 / #ccffcc
                        2: 791 .. 859 / #ccffcc / signal sequence
                     Cleavage site after base 790"
                     /translation="MSIQHFRVALIPFFAAFCLPVFAHPETLVKVKDAEDQLGARVGYI
                     ELDLNSGKILESFRPEERFPMMSTFKVLLCGAVLSRIDAGQEQLGRRIHYSQNDLVEYS
                     PVTEKHLTDGMTVRELCSAAITMSDNTAANLLLTTIGGPKELTAFLHNMGDHVTRLDRW
                     EPELNEAIPNDERDTTMPVAMATTLRKLLTGELLTLASRQQLIDWMEADKVAGPLLRSA
                     LPAGWFIADKSGAGERGSRGIIAALGPDGKPSRIVVIYTTGSQATMDERNRQIAEIGAS
                     LIKHW"
     primer_bind     622..641
                     /label=Amp-R
                     /note="Ampicillin resistance gene, reverse primer"
                     /note="color: black; sequence: ATAATACCGCGCCACATAGC"
     promoter        complement(860..951)
                     /gene="bla"
                     /label=AmpR promoter
                     /note="color: #ffffff; direction: LEFT"
     primer_bind     993..1012
                     /label=Kan-R
                     /note="Kanamycin resistance gene, reverse primer"
                     /note="color: black; sequence: ATCGCGAGCCCATTTATACC"
     primer_bind     1018..1037
                     /label=pENTR-R
                     /note="pENTR vectors, reverse primer"
                     /note="color: black; sequence: ATGGCTCATAACACCCCTTG"
     misc_feature    1251..1276
                     /label=MCS
                     /note="color: #333333"
     protein_bind    1293..1392
                     /label=attP
                     /bound_moiety="phage phi-C31 integrase"
                     /note="attachment site of phage phi-C31"
                     /note="color: #c0c0c0"
     misc_feature    1403..1436
                     /label=FRT 14
                     /note="FRT14"
                     /note="color: #ff9900; direction: RIGHT"
     misc_feature    1480..1513
                     /label=FRT
                     /note="FRT"
                     /note="color: #ffff99; direction: RIGHT"
     misc_feature    1612..1643
                     /label=SD
                     /note="Predicted by www.fruitfly.org"
                     /note="color: #00ccff"
     CDS             complement(1660..2379)
                     /codon_start=1
                     /product="GFP"
                     /label=GFP
                     /note="color: #00ff00"
                     /translation="GSVSKGEELFTGVVPILVELDGDVNGHKFSVRGEGEGDATNGKLT
                     LKFICTTGKLPVPWPTLVTTLTYGVQCFSRYPDHMKQHDFFKSAMPEGYVQERTISFKD
                     DGTYKTRAEVKFEGDTLVNRIELKGIDFKEDGNILGHKLEYNFNSHNVYITADKQKNGI
                     KANFKIRHNVEDGSVQLADHYQQNTPIGDGPVLLPDNHYLSTQSVLSKDPNEKRDHMVL
                     LEFVTAAGITLGMDELYK"
     misc_feature    2401..2439
                     /label=SA
                     /note="predicted using www.fruitfly.org"
                     /note="color: #00ccff"
     misc_feature    complement(2519..2552)
                     /label=FRT 14
                     /note="FRT 14 "
                     /note="color: #ff9900; direction: LEFT"
     misc_feature    complement(2603..2636)
                     /label=FRT
                     /note="FRT"
                     /note="color: #ffff99; direction: LEFT"
     protein_bind    complement(2721..2754)
                     /label=loxP
                     /bound_moiety="Cre recombinase"
                     /note="Cre-mediated recombination occurs in the 8-bp core 
                     sequence (GCATACAT)."
                     /note="color: #31849b; direction: LEFT"
     promoter        2818..2985
                     /label=3XP3
                     /note="color: #ffffff; direction: RIGHT"
     CDS             2986..3663
                     /codon_start=1
                     /product="rapidly maturing tetrameric variant of 
                     DsRedfluorescent protein (Bevis and Glick, 2002)"
                     /label=DsRed-Express
                     /note="mammalian codon-optimized"
                     /note="color: #ff0000"
                     /translation="MASSEDVIKEFMRFKVRMEGSVNGHEFEIEGEGEGRPYEGTQTAK
                     LKVTKGGPLPFAWDILSPQFQYGSKVYVKHPADIPDYKKLSFPEGFKWERVMNFEDGGV
                     VTVTQDSSLQDGSFIYKVKFIGVNFPSDGPVMQKKTMGWEASTERLYPRDGVLKGEIHK
                     ALKLKDGGHYLVEFKSIYMAKKPVQLPGYYYVDSKLDITSHNEDYTIVEQYERAEGRHH
                     LFL"
     primer_bind     complement(3166..3186)
                     /label=DsRed1-N
                     /note="DsRed1, reverse primer"
                     /note="color: black; sequence: GTACTGGAACTGGGGGGACAG"
     primer_bind     3578..3601
                     /label=DsRed1-C
                     /note="DsRed1, forward primer"
                     /note="color: black; sequence: AGCTGGACATCACCTCCCACAACG"
     polyA_signal    3784..3905
                     /label=SV40 poly(A) signal
                     /note="SV40 polyadenylation signal"
                     /note="color: #808080"
     primer_bind     complement(3821..3840)
                     /label=SV40pA-R
                     /note="SV40 polyA, reverse primer"
                     /note="color: black; sequence: GAAATTTGTGATGCTATTGC"
     primer_bind     3875..3894
                     /label=EBV-rev
                     /note="SV40 polyA terminator, reverse primer"
                     /note="color: black; sequence: GTGGTTTGTCCAAACTCATC"
     protein_bind    complement(3912..3945)
                     /label=loxP
                     /bound_moiety="Cre recombinase"
                     /note="Cre-mediated recombination occurs in the 8-bp core 
                     sequence (GCATACAT)."
                     /note="color: #31849b; direction: LEFT"
     protein_bind    3965..4064
                     /label=attP
                     /bound_moiety="phage phi-C31 integrase"
                     /note="attachment site of phage phi-C31"
                     /note="color: #c0c0c0"
     misc_feature    4076..4105
                     /label=MCS
                     /note="color: #333333"
     primer_bind     complement(4104..4121)
                     /label=M13 Forward
                     /note="In lacZ gene. Also called M13-F20 or M13 
                     (-21)Forward"
                     /note="color: black; sequence: TGTAAAACGACGGCCAGT"
     primer_bind     complement(4219..4236)
                     /label=L4440
                     /note="L4440 vector, forward primer"
                     /note="color: black; sequence: AGCGAGTCAGTGAGCGAG"
     rep_origin      complement(4390..4978)
                     /direction=LEFT
                     /label=ori
                     /note="high-copy-number ColE1/pMB1/pBR322/pUC origin of 
                     replication"
                     /note="color: #ffff00"
     primer_bind     complement(4470..4489)
                     /label=pBR322ori-F
                     /note="pBR322 origin, forward primer"
                     /note="color: black; sequence: GGGAAACGCCTGGTATCTTT"
ORIGIN
        1 accaatgctt aatcagtgag gcacctatct cagcgatctg tctatttcgt tcatccatag
       61 ttgcctgact ccccgtcgtg tagataacta cgatacggga gggcttacca tctggcccca
      121 gcgctgcgat gataccgcga gaaccacgct caccggctcc ggatttatca gcaataaacc
      181 agccagccgg aagggccgag cgcagaagtg gtcctgcaac tttatccgcc tccatccagt
      241 ctattaattg ttgccgggaa gctagagtaa gtagttcgcc agttaatagt ttgcgcaacg
      301 ttgttgccat cgctacaggc atcgtggtgt cacgctcgtc gtttggtatg gcttcattca
      361 gctccggttc ccaacgatca aggcgagtta catgatcccc catgttgtgc aaaaaagcgg
      421 ttagctcctt cggtcctccg atcgttgtca gaagtaagtt ggccgcagtg ttatcactca
      481 tggttatggc agcactgcat aattctctta ctgtcatgcc atccgtaaga tgcttttctg
      541 tgactggtga gtactcaacc aagtcattct gagaatagtg tatgcggcga ccgagttgct
      601 cttgcccggc gtcaatacgg gataataccg cgccacatag cagaacttta aaagtgctca
      661 tcattggaaa acgttcttcg gggcgaaaac tctcaaggat cttaccgctg ttgagatcca
      721 gttcgatgta acccactcgt gcacccaact gatcttcagc atcttttact ttcaccagcg
      781 tttctgggtg agcaaaaaca ggaaggcaaa atgccgcaaa aaagggaata agggcgacac
      841 ggaaatgttg aatactcata ttcttccttt ttcaatatta ttgaagcatt tatcagggtt
      901 attgtctcat gagcggatac atatttgaat gtatttagaa aaataaacaa ataggggtca
      961 gtgttacaac caattaacca attctgaaca ttatcgcgag cccatttata cctgaatatg
     1021 gctcataaca ccccttgttt gcctggcggc agtagcgcgg tggtcccacc tgaccccatg
     1081 ccgaactcag aagtgaaacg ccgtagcgcc gatggtagtg tggggactcc ccatgcgaga
     1141 gtagggaact gccaggcatc aaataaaacg aaaggctcag tcgaaagact gggcctttcg
     1201 cccgggctaa ttatggggtg tcgcccttcg ctgaagcagg tggaattctt gcatgctcct
     1261 aggtatactg cagttgctat ctattacaaa gtcccaggtc agaagcggtt ttcgggagta
     1321 gtgccccaac tggggtaacc tttgagttct ctcagttggg ggcgtagggt cgccgacatg
     1381 acacaagggg ttgaagactt ctgaagttcc tattctatca gaagtatagg aacttcagcg
     1441 gctggattgt agctgctatt agcaatatga aacctcttag aagttcctat tctctagaaa
     1501 gtataggaac ttcgaattct ggcgacttgt cgcatctttc tctgagtggg taaggtcatt
     1561 gtggggtctt aagggctaaa gggtagtgat gatgaaggca tttgatgcca ttgttcaata
     1621 acttacctcg ccggaacctc cgcttccacc gctacctccc ttgtacagct catccatgcc
     1681 cagggtgatg ccggcggcgg tcacgaactc cagcagcacc atgtgatcgc gcttctcgtt
     1741 ggggtccttg gacagcacgc tctgggtgct caggtagtgg ttatcgggca gcagcactgg
     1801 gccgtcgccg atgggggtgt tctgctggta gtgatcggcc agctgcacgg agccatcctc
     1861 cacattgtgg cggatcttga agttggcctt gatgccgttc ttctgcttat cggcggtgat
     1921 gtacacgttg tggctgttga agttgtactc cagcttgtgg cccaggatgt tgccatcctc
     1981 cttgaaatcg atgcccttca gctcgatgcg gttcaccagg gtatcgccct cgaacttcac
     2041 ctcggcgcgg gtcttgtagg tgccgtcatc cttgaagctg atggtgcgct cctgcacgta
     2101 gccctcgggc atggcgctct tgaagaaatc gtgctgcttc atgtgatcgg ggtagcggct
     2161 gaagcactgc acgccgtagg tcagggtggt caccagggtg ggccagggca cgggcagctt
     2221 gccggtggtg cagatgaact tcagggtcag cttgccgttg gtggcgtcgc cctcgccctc
     2281 gccgcgcacg ctgaacttgt ggccgttcac gtcgccatcc agctccacca ggatgggcac
     2341 cacgccggtg aacagctcct cgcccttgga cacggatccg gatccgccgc tacctccgct
     2401 tccaccggaa cctcccacct gcggaagaga gataaatcgg ttgattaaaa ttagttcaag
     2461 aataattagt atatttaaac atgccgggga tgggacaagt cgccatgttg gatcgactga
     2521 agttcctata cttctgatag aataggaact tcttgcctta acccagaaat tatcactgtt
     2581 attctttaga atggtgcaaa gagaagttcc tatactttct agagaatagg aacttcccgt
     2641 cttcccgcgg acatatgcac acctgcgatc gtagtgcccc aactggggta acctttgagt
     2701 tctctcagtt gggggcgtag ataacttcgt ataatgtatg ctatacgaag ttatcgtacg
     2761 ggatctaatt caattagaga ctaattcaat tagagctaat tcaattagga tccaagctta
     2821 tcgatttcga accctcgacc gccggagtat aaatagaggc gcttcgtcta cggagcgaca
     2881 attcaattca aacaagcaaa gtgaacacgt cgctaagcga aagctaagca aataaacaag
     2941 cgcagctgaa caagctaaac aatcggctcg aagccggtcg ccaccatggc ctcctccgag
     3001 gacgtcatca aggagttcat gcgcttcaag gtgcgcatgg agggctccgt gaacggccac
     3061 gagttcgaga tcgagggcga gggcgagggc cgcccctacg agggcaccca gaccgccaag
     3121 ctgaaggtga ccaagggcgg ccccctgccc ttcgcctggg acatcctgtc cccccagttc
     3181 cagtacggct ccaaggtgta cgtgaagcac cccgccgaca tccccgacta caagaagctg
     3241 tccttccccg agggcttcaa gtgggagcgc gtgatgaact tcgaggacgg cggcgtggtg
     3301 accgtgaccc aggactcctc cctccaggac ggctccttca tctacaaggt gaagttcatc
     3361 ggcgtgaact tcccctccga cggccccgta atgcagaaga agactatggg ctgggaggcg
     3421 tccaccgagc gcctgtaccc ccgcgacggc gtgctgaagg gcgagatcca caaggccctg
     3481 aagctgaagg acggcggcca ctacctggtg gagttcaagt ccatctacat ggccaagaag
     3541 cccgtgcagc tgcccggcta ctactacgtg gactccaagc tggacatcac ctcccacaac
     3601 gaggactaca ccatcgtgga gcagtacgag cgcgccgagg gccgccacca cctgttcctg
     3661 taggggccgc gactctagat cataatcagc cataccacat ttgtagaggt tttacttgct
     3721 ttaaaaaacc tcccacacct ccccctgaac ctgaaacata aaatgaatgc aattgttgtt
     3781 gttaacttgt ttattgcagc ttataatggt tacaaataaa gcaatagcat cacaaatttc
     3841 acaaataaag catttttttc actgcattct agttgtggtt tgtccaaact catcaatgta
     3901 tcttaaccgg tataacttcg tataatgtat gctatacgaa gttatagaag agcactccgt
     3961 cttcaacccc ttgtgtcatg tcggcgaccc tacgccccca actgagagaa ctcaaaggtt
     4021 accccagttg gggcactact cccgaaaacc gcttctgacc tgggaagctt gttccatccc
     4081 actcgagtac gtaggtacct cagactggcc gtcgttttac aacacagaaa gagtttgtag
     4141 aaacgcaaaa aggccatccg tcaggggcct tctgcttagt ttgatgcctg gcagttccct
     4201 actctcgcct tccgcttcct cgctcactga ctcgctgcgc tcggtcgttc ggctgcggcg
     4261 agcggtatca gctcactcaa aggcggtaat acggttatcc acagaatcag gggataacgc
     4321 aggaaagaac atgtgagcaa aaggccagca aaaggccagg aaccgtaaaa aggccgcgtt
     4381 gctggcgttt ttccataggc tccgcccccc tgacgagcat cacaaaaatc gacgctcaag
     4441 tcagaggtgg cgaaacccga caggactata aagataccag gcgtttcccc ctggaagctc
     4501 cctcgtgcgc tctcctgttc cgaccctgcc gcttaccgga tacctgtccg cctttctccc
     4561 ttcgggaagc gtggcgcttt ctcatagctc acgctgtagg tatctcagtt cggtgtaggt
     4621 cgttcgctcc aagctgggct gtgtgcacga accccccgtt cagcccgacc gctgcgcctt
     4681 atccggtaac tatcgtcttg agtccaaccc ggtaagacac gacttatcgc cactggcagc
     4741 agccactggt aacaggatta gcagagcgag gtatgtaggc ggtgctacag agttcttgaa
     4801 gtggtgggct aactacggct acactagaag aacagtattt ggtatctgcg ctctgctgaa
     4861 gccagttacc ttcggaaaaa gagttggtag ctcttgatcc ggcaaacaaa ccaccgctgg
     4921 tagcggtggt ttttttgttt gcaagcagca gattacgcgc agaaaaaaag gatctcaaga
     4981 agatcctttg atcttttcta cggggtctga cgctcagtgg aacgacgcgc gcgtaactca
     5041 cgttaaggga ttttggtcat gagcttgcgc cgtcccgtca agtcagcgta atgctctgct
     5101 ttt
//
