# Supplementary material for: Conditional protein tagging methods reveal highly specific subcellular distribution of ion channels in motion-sensing neurons
Source: eLife. 2020 Oct 20;9:e62953. doi: 10.7554/eLife.62953 (PMC7655108; doi:10.7554/eLife.62953)
Supplement: Supplementary file 7. [file elife-62953-supp7.gbk]

LOCUS       Exported                5103 bp ds-DNA     circular SYN 04-JUN-2020
DEFINITION  .
ACCESSION   .
VERSION     .
KEYWORDS    .
SOURCE      synthetic DNA construct
  ORGANISM  synthetic DNA construct
REFERENCE   1  (bases 1 to 5103)
  AUTHORS   rvieira
  TITLE     Direct Submission
  JOURNAL   Exported Thursday, Jun 4, 2020 from SnapGene 5.1.3
            https://www.snapgene.com
FEATURES             Location/Qualifiers
     source          1..5103
                     /organism="synthetic DNA construct"
                     /mol_type="other DNA"
                     /note="color: #ffffff"
     CDS             complement(1..859)
                     /codon_start=1
                     /gene="bla"
                     /product="beta-lactamase"
                     /label=AmpR
                     /note="confers resistance to ampicillin, carbenicillin, and
                     related antibiotics"
                     /note="This feature has 2 segments:
                        1:   1 .. 790 / #ccffcc
                        2: 791 .. 859 / #ccffcc / signal sequence
                     Cleavage site after base 790"
                     /translation="MSIQHFRVALIPFFAAFCLPVFAHPETLVKVKDAEDQLGARVGYI
                     ELDLNSGKILESFRPEERFPMMSTFKVLLCGAVLSRIDAGQEQLGRRIHYSQNDLVEYS
                     PVTEKHLTDGMTVRELCSAAITMSDNTAANLLLTTIGGPKELTAFLHNMGDHVTRLDRW
                     EPELNEAIPNDERDTTMPVAMATTLRKLLTGELLTLASRQQLIDWMEADKVAGPLLRSA
                     LPAGWFIADKSGAGERGSRGIIAALGPDGKPSRIVVIYTTGSQATMDERNRQIAEIGAS
                     LIKHW"
     primer_bind     622..641
                     /label=Amp-R
                     /note="Ampicillin resistance gene, reverse primer"
                     /note="color: black; sequence: ATAATACCGCGCCACATAGC"
     promoter        complement(860..951)
                     /gene="bla"
                     /label=AmpR promoter
                     /note="color: #ffffff; direction: LEFT"
     primer_bind     993..1012
                     /label=Kan-R
                     /note="Kanamycin resistance gene, reverse primer"
                     /note="color: black; sequence: ATCGCGAGCCCATTTATACC"
     primer_bind     1018..1037
                     /label=pENTR-R
                     /note="pENTR vectors, reverse primer"
                     /note="color: black; sequence: ATGGCTCATAACACCCCTTG"
     misc_feature    1251..1276
                     /label=MCS
                     /note="color: #333333"
     protein_bind    1293..1392
                     /label=attP
                     /bound_moiety="phage phi-C31 integrase"
                     /note="attachment site of phage phi-C31"
                     /note="color: #c0c0c0"
     misc_feature    1403..1436
                     /label=FRT 14
                     /note="FRT14"
                     /note="color: #ff9900; direction: RIGHT"
     misc_feature    1480..1513
                     /label=FRT
                     /note="FRT"
                     /note="color: #ffff99; direction: RIGHT"
     misc_feature    1612..1641
                     /label=SD
                     /note="Predicted by www.fruitfly.org"
                     /note="color: #00ccff"
     CDS             complement(1658..2377)
                     /codon_start=1
                     /product="GFP"
                     /label=GFP
                     /note="color: #00ff00"
                     /translation="GSVSKGEELFTGVVPILVELDGDVNGHKFSVRGEGEGDATNGKLT
                     LKFICTTGKLPVPWPTLVTTLTYGVQCFSRYPDHMKQHDFFKSAMPEGYVQERTISFKD
                     DGTYKTRAEVKFEGDTLVNRIELKGIDFKEDGNILGHKLEYNFNSHNVYITADKQKNGI
                     KANFKIRHNVEDGSVQLADHYQQNTPIGDGPVLLPDNHYLSTQSVLSKDPNEKRDHMVL
                     LEFVTAAGITLGMDELYK"
     misc_feature    2399..2439
                     /label=SA
                     /note="predicted using www.fruitfly.org"
                     /note="color: #00ccff"
     misc_feature    complement(2519..2552)
                     /label=FRT 14
                     /note="FRT 14 "
                     /note="color: #ff9900; direction: LEFT"
     misc_feature    complement(2603..2636)
                     /label=FRT
                     /note="FRT"
                     /note="color: #ffff99; direction: LEFT"
     protein_bind    complement(2721..2754)
                     /label=loxP
                     /bound_moiety="Cre recombinase"
                     /note="Cre-mediated recombination occurs in the 8-bp core 
                     sequence (GCATACAT)."
                     /note="color: #31849b; direction: LEFT"
     promoter        2818..2985
                     /label=3XP3
                     /note="color: #ffffff; direction: RIGHT"
     CDS             2986..3663
                     /codon_start=1
                     /product="rapidly maturing tetrameric variant of 
                     DsRedfluorescent protein (Bevis and Glick, 2002)"
                     /label=DsRed-Express
                     /note="mammalian codon-optimized"
                     /note="color: #ff0000"
                     /translation="MASSEDVIKEFMRFKVRMEGSVNGHEFEIEGEGEGRPYEGTQTAK
                     LKVTKGGPLPFAWDILSPQFQYGSKVYVKHPADIPDYKKLSFPEGFKWERVMNFEDGGV
                     VTVTQDSSLQDGSFIYKVKFIGVNFPSDGPVMQKKTMGWEASTERLYPRDGVLKGEIHK
                     ALKLKDGGHYLVEFKSIYMAKKPVQLPGYYYVDSKLDITSHNEDYTIVEQYERAEGRHH
                     LFL"
     primer_bind     complement(3166..3186)
                     /label=DsRed1-N
                     /note="DsRed1, reverse primer"
                     /note="color: black; sequence: GTACTGGAACTGGGGGGACAG"
     primer_bind     3578..3601
                     /label=DsRed1-C
                     /note="DsRed1, forward primer"
                     /note="color: black; sequence: AGCTGGACATCACCTCCCACAACG"
     polyA_signal    3784..3905
                     /label=SV40 poly(A) signal
                     /note="SV40 polyadenylation signal"
                     /note="color: #808080"
     primer_bind     complement(3821..3840)
                     /label=SV40pA-R
                     /note="SV40 polyA, reverse primer"
                     /note="color: black; sequence: GAAATTTGTGATGCTATTGC"
     primer_bind     3875..3894
                     /label=EBV-rev
                     /note="SV40 polyA terminator, reverse primer"
                     /note="color: black; sequence: GTGGTTTGTCCAAACTCATC"
     protein_bind    complement(3912..3945)
                     /label=loxP
                     /bound_moiety="Cre recombinase"
                     /note="Cre-mediated recombination occurs in the 8-bp core 
                     sequence (GCATACAT)."
                     /note="color: #31849b; direction: LEFT"
     protein_bind    3965..4064
                     /label=attP
                     /bound_moiety="phage phi-C31 integrase"
                     /note="attachment site of phage phi-C31"
                     /note="color: #c0c0c0"
     misc_feature    4076..4105
                     /label=MCS
                     /note="color: #333333"
     primer_bind     complement(4104..4121)
                     /label=M13 Forward
                     /note="In lacZ gene. Also called M13-F20 or M13 
                     (-21)Forward"
                     /note="color: black; sequence: TGTAAAACGACGGCCAGT"
     primer_bind     complement(4219..4236)
                     /label=L4440
                     /note="L4440 vector, forward primer"
                     /note="color: black; sequence: AGCGAGTCAGTGAGCGAG"
     rep_origin      complement(4390..4978)
                     /direction=LEFT
                     /label=ori
                     /note="high-copy-number ColE1/pMB1/pBR322/pUC origin of 
                     replication"
                     /note="color: #ffff00"
     primer_bind     complement(4470..4489)
                     /label=pBR322ori-F
                     /note="pBR322 origin, forward primer"
                     /note="color: black; sequence: GGGAAACGCCTGGTATCTTT"
ORIGIN
        1 accaatgctt aatcagtgag gcacctatct cagcgatctg tctatttcgt tcatccatag
       61 ttgcctgact ccccgtcgtg tagataacta cgatacggga gggcttacca tctggcccca
      121 gcgctgcgat gataccgcga gaaccacgct caccggctcc ggatttatca gcaataaacc
      181 agccagccgg aagggccgag cgcagaagtg gtcctgcaac tttatccgcc tccatccagt
      241 ctattaattg ttgccgggaa gctagagtaa gtagttcgcc agttaatagt ttgcgcaacg
      301 ttgttgccat cgctacaggc atcgtggtgt cacgctcgtc gtttggtatg gcttcattca
      361 gctccggttc ccaacgatca aggcgagtta catgatcccc catgttgtgc aaaaaagcgg
      421 ttagctcctt cggtcctccg atcgttgtca gaagtaagtt ggccgcagtg ttatcactca
      481 tggttatggc agcactgcat aattctctta ctgtcatgcc atccgtaaga tgcttttctg
      541 tgactggtga gtactcaacc aagtcattct gagaatagtg tatgcggcga ccgagttgct
      601 cttgcccggc gtcaatacgg gataataccg cgccacatag cagaacttta aaagtgctca
      661 tcattggaaa acgttcttcg gggcgaaaac tctcaaggat cttaccgctg ttgagatcca
      721 gttcgatgta acccactcgt gcacccaact gatcttcagc atcttttact ttcaccagcg
      781 tttctgggtg agcaaaaaca ggaaggcaaa atgccgcaaa aaagggaata agggcgacac
      841 ggaaatgttg aatactcata ttcttccttt ttcaatatta ttgaagcatt tatcagggtt
      901 attgtctcat gagcggatac atatttgaat gtatttagaa aaataaacaa ataggggtca
      961 gtgttacaac caattaacca attctgaaca ttatcgcgag cccatttata cctgaatatg
     1021 gctcataaca ccccttgttt gcctggcggc agtagcgcgg tggtcccacc tgaccccatg
     1081 ccgaactcag aagtgaaacg ccgtagcgcc gatggtagtg tggggactcc ccatgcgaga
     1141 gtagggaact gccaggcatc aaataaaacg aaaggctcag tcgaaagact gggcctttcg
     1201 cccgggctaa ttatggggtg tcgcccttcg ctgaagcagg tggaattctt gcatgctcct
     1261 aggtatactg cagttgctat ctattacaaa gtcccaggtc agaagcggtt ttcgggagta
     1321 gtgccccaac tggggtaacc tttgagttct ctcagttggg ggcgtagggt cgccgacatg
     1381 acacaagggg ttgaagactt ctgaagttcc tattctatca gaagtatagg aacttcagcg
     1441 gctggattgt agctgctatt agcaatatga aacctcttag aagttcctat tctctagaaa
     1501 gtataggaac ttcgaattct ggcgacttgt cgcatctttc tctgagtggg taaggtcatt
     1561 gtggggtctt aagggctaaa gggtagtgat gatgaaggca tttgatgcca ttgttcaata
     1621 acttacctcc ggaacctccg cttccaccgc tacctccctt gtacagctca tccatgccca
     1681 gggtgatgcc ggcggcggtc acgaactcca gcagcaccat gtgatcgcgc ttctcgttgg
     1741 ggtccttgga cagcacgctc tgggtgctca ggtagtggtt atcgggcagc agcactgggc
     1801 cgtcgccgat gggggtgttc tgctggtagt gatcggccag ctgcacggag ccatcctcca
     1861 cattgtggcg gatcttgaag ttggccttga tgccgttctt ctgcttatcg gcggtgatgt
     1921 acacgttgtg gctgttgaag ttgtactcca gcttgtggcc caggatgttg ccatcctcct
     1981 tgaaatcgat gcccttcagc tcgatgcggt tcaccagggt atcgccctcg aacttcacct
     2041 cggcgcgggt cttgtaggtg ccgtcatcct tgaagctgat ggtgcgctcc tgcacgtagc
     2101 cctcgggcat ggcgctcttg aagaaatcgt gctgcttcat gtgatcgggg tagcggctga
     2161 agcactgcac gccgtaggtc agggtggtca ccagggtggg ccagggcacg ggcagcttgc
     2221 cggtggtgca gatgaacttc agggtcagct tgccgttggt ggcgtcgccc tcgccctcgc
     2281 cgcgcacgct gaacttgtgg ccgttcacgt cgccatccag ctccaccagg atgggcacca
     2341 cgccggtgaa cagctcctcg cccttggaca cggatccgga tccgccgcta cctccgcttc
     2401 caccggaacc tccgccacct gcggaagaga gataaatcgg ttgattaaaa ttagttcaag
     2461 aataattagt atatttaaac atgccgggga tgggacaagt cgccatgttg gatcgactga
     2521 agttcctata cttctgatag aataggaact tcttgcctta acccagaaat tatcactgtt
     2581 attctttaga atggtgcaaa gagaagttcc tatactttct agagaatagg aacttcccgt
     2641 cttcccgcgg acatatgcac acctgcgatc gtagtgcccc aactggggta acctttgagt
     2701 tctctcagtt gggggcgtag ataacttcgt ataatgtatg ctatacgaag ttatcgtacg
     2761 ggatctaatt caattagaga ctaattcaat tagagctaat tcaattagga tccaagctta
     2821 tcgatttcga accctcgacc gccggagtat aaatagaggc gcttcgtcta cggagcgaca
     2881 attcaattca aacaagcaaa gtgaacacgt cgctaagcga aagctaagca aataaacaag
     2941 cgcagctgaa caagctaaac aatcggctcg aagccggtcg ccaccatggc ctcctccgag
     3001 gacgtcatca aggagttcat gcgcttcaag gtgcgcatgg agggctccgt gaacggccac
     3061 gagttcgaga tcgagggcga gggcgagggc cgcccctacg agggcaccca gaccgccaag
     3121 ctgaaggtga ccaagggcgg ccccctgccc ttcgcctggg acatcctgtc cccccagttc
     3181 cagtacggct ccaaggtgta cgtgaagcac cccgccgaca tccccgacta caagaagctg
     3241 tccttccccg agggcttcaa gtgggagcgc gtgatgaact tcgaggacgg cggcgtggtg
     3301 accgtgaccc aggactcctc cctccaggac ggctccttca tctacaaggt gaagttcatc
     3361 ggcgtgaact tcccctccga cggccccgta atgcagaaga agactatggg ctgggaggcg
     3421 tccaccgagc gcctgtaccc ccgcgacggc gtgctgaagg gcgagatcca caaggccctg
     3481 aagctgaagg acggcggcca ctacctggtg gagttcaagt ccatctacat ggccaagaag
     3541 cccgtgcagc tgcccggcta ctactacgtg gactccaagc tggacatcac ctcccacaac
     3601 gaggactaca ccatcgtgga gcagtacgag cgcgccgagg gccgccacca cctgttcctg
     3661 taggggccgc gactctagat cataatcagc cataccacat ttgtagaggt tttacttgct
     3721 ttaaaaaacc tcccacacct ccccctgaac ctgaaacata aaatgaatgc aattgttgtt
     3781 gttaacttgt ttattgcagc ttataatggt tacaaataaa gcaatagcat cacaaatttc
     3841 acaaataaag catttttttc actgcattct agttgtggtt tgtccaaact catcaatgta
     3901 tcttaaccgg tataacttcg tataatgtat gctatacgaa gttatagaag agcactccgt
     3961 cttcaacccc ttgtgtcatg tcggcgaccc tacgccccca actgagagaa ctcaaaggtt
     4021 accccagttg gggcactact cccgaaaacc gcttctgacc tgggaagctt gttccatccc
     4081 actcgagtac gtaggtacct cagactggcc gtcgttttac aacacagaaa gagtttgtag
     4141 aaacgcaaaa aggccatccg tcaggggcct tctgcttagt ttgatgcctg gcagttccct
     4201 actctcgcct tccgcttcct cgctcactga ctcgctgcgc tcggtcgttc ggctgcggcg
     4261 agcggtatca gctcactcaa aggcggtaat acggttatcc acagaatcag gggataacgc
     4321 aggaaagaac atgtgagcaa aaggccagca aaaggccagg aaccgtaaaa aggccgcgtt
     4381 gctggcgttt ttccataggc tccgcccccc tgacgagcat cacaaaaatc gacgctcaag
     4441 tcagaggtgg cgaaacccga caggactata aagataccag gcgtttcccc ctggaagctc
     4501 cctcgtgcgc tctcctgttc cgaccctgcc gcttaccgga tacctgtccg cctttctccc
     4561 ttcgggaagc gtggcgcttt ctcatagctc acgctgtagg tatctcagtt cggtgtaggt
     4621 cgttcgctcc aagctgggct gtgtgcacga accccccgtt cagcccgacc gctgcgcctt
     4681 atccggtaac tatcgtcttg agtccaaccc ggtaagacac gacttatcgc cactggcagc
     4741 agccactggt aacaggatta gcagagcgag gtatgtaggc ggtgctacag agttcttgaa
     4801 gtggtgggct aactacggct acactagaag aacagtattt ggtatctgcg ctctgctgaa
     4861 gccagttacc ttcggaaaaa gagttggtag ctcttgatcc ggcaaacaaa ccaccgctgg
     4921 tagcggtggt ttttttgttt gcaagcagca gattacgcgc agaaaaaaag gatctcaaga
     4981 agatcctttg atcttttcta cggggtctga cgctcagtgg aacgacgcgc gcgtaactca
     5041 cgttaaggga ttttggtcat gagcttgcgc cgtcccgtca agtcagcgta atgctctgct
     5101 ttt
//
