# Supplementary material for: Conditional protein tagging methods reveal highly specific subcellular distribution of ion channels in motion-sensing neurons
Source: eLife. 2020 Oct 20;9:e62953. doi: 10.7554/eLife.62953 (PMC7655108; doi:10.7554/eLife.62953)
Supplement: Supplementary file 8. [file elife-62953-supp8.gbk]

LOCUS       Exported                5103 bp ds-DNA     circular SYN 04-JUN-2020
DEFINITION  .
ACCESSION   .
VERSION     .
KEYWORDS    .
SOURCE      synthetic DNA construct
  ORGANISM  synthetic DNA construct
REFERENCE   1  (bases 1 to 5103)
  AUTHORS   rvieira
  TITLE     Direct Submission
  JOURNAL   Exported Thursday, Jun 4, 2020 from SnapGene 5.1.3
            https://www.snapgene.com
FEATURES             Location/Qualifiers
     source          1..5103
                     /organism="synthetic DNA construct"
                     /mol_type="other DNA"
                     /note="color: #ffffff"
     CDS             complement(1..859)
                     /codon_start=1
                     /gene="bla"
                     /product="beta-lactamase"
                     /label=AmpR
                     /note="confers resistance to ampicillin, carbenicillin, and
                     related antibiotics"
                     /note="This feature has 2 segments:
                        1:   1 .. 790 / #ccffcc
                        2: 791 .. 859 / #ccffcc / signal sequence
                     Cleavage site after base 790"
                     /translation="MSIQHFRVALIPFFAAFCLPVFAHPETLVKVKDAEDQLGARVGYI
                     ELDLNSGKILESFRPEERFPMMSTFKVLLCGAVLSRIDAGQEQLGRRIHYSQNDLVEYS
                     PVTEKHLTDGMTVRELCSAAITMSDNTAANLLLTTIGGPKELTAFLHNMGDHVTRLDRW
                     EPELNEAIPNDERDTTMPVAMATTLRKLLTGELLTLASRQQLIDWMEADKVAGPLLRSA
                     LPAGWFIADKSGAGERGSRGIIAALGPDGKPSRIVVIYTTGSQATMDERNRQIAEIGAS
                     LIKHW"
     primer_bind     622..641
                     /label=Amp-R
                     /note="Ampicillin resistance gene, reverse primer"
                     /note="color: black; sequence: ATAATACCGCGCCACATAGC"
     promoter        complement(860..951)
                     /gene="bla"
                     /label=AmpR promoter
                     /note="color: #ffffff; direction: LEFT"
     primer_bind     993..1012
                     /label=Kan-R
                     /note="Kanamycin resistance gene, reverse primer"
                     /note="color: black; sequence: ATCGCGAGCCCATTTATACC"
     primer_bind     1018..1037
                     /label=pENTR-R
                     /note="pENTR vectors, reverse primer"
                     /note="color: black; sequence: ATGGCTCATAACACCCCTTG"
     misc_feature    1251..1276
                     /label=MCS
                     /note="color: #333333"
     protein_bind    1293..1392
                     /label=attP
                     /bound_moiety="phage phi-C31 integrase"
                     /note="attachment site of phage phi-C31"
                     /note="color: #c0c0c0"
     misc_feature    1403..1436
                     /label=FRT 14
                     /note="FRT14"
                     /note="color: #ff9900; direction: RIGHT"
     misc_feature    1480..1513
                     /label=FRT
                     /note="FRT"
                     /note="color: #ffff99; direction: RIGHT"
     misc_feature    1612..1642
                     /label=SD
                     /note="Predicted by www.fruitfly.org"
                     /note="color: #00ccff"
     CDS             complement(1659..2378)
                     /codon_start=1
                     /product="GFP"
                     /label=GFP
                     /note="color: #00ff00"
                     /translation="GSVSKGEELFTGVVPILVELDGDVNGHKFSVRGEGEGDATNGKLT
                     LKFICTTGKLPVPWPTLVTTLTYGVQCFSRYPDHMKQHDFFKSAMPEGYVQERTISFKD
                     DGTYKTRAEVKFEGDTLVNRIELKGIDFKEDGNILGHKLEYNFNSHNVYITADKQKNGI
                     KANFKIRHNVEDGSVQLADHYQQNTPIGDGPVLLPDNHYLSTQSVLSKDPNEKRDHMVL
                     LEFVTAAGITLGMDELYK"
     misc_feature    2400..2439
                     /label=SA
                     /note="predicted using www.fruitfly.org"
                     /note="color: #00ccff"
     misc_feature    complement(2519..2552)
                     /label=FRT 14
                     /note="FRT 14 "
                     /note="color: #ff9900; direction: LEFT"
     misc_feature    complement(2603..2636)
                     /label=FRT
                     /note="FRT"
                     /note="color: #ffff99; direction: LEFT"
     protein_bind    complement(2721..2754)
                     /label=loxP
                     /bound_moiety="Cre recombinase"
                     /note="Cre-mediated recombination occurs in the 8-bp core 
                     sequence (GCATACAT)."
                     /note="color: #31849b; direction: LEFT"
     promoter        2818..2985
                     /label=3XP3
                     /note="color: #ffffff; direction: RIGHT"
     CDS             2986..3663
                     /codon_start=1
                     /product="rapidly maturing tetrameric variant of 
                     DsRedfluorescent protein (Bevis and Glick, 2002)"
                     /label=DsRed-Express
                     /note="mammalian codon-optimized"
                     /note="color: #ff0000"
                     /translation="MASSEDVIKEFMRFKVRMEGSVNGHEFEIEGEGEGRPYEGTQTAK
                     LKVTKGGPLPFAWDILSPQFQYGSKVYVKHPADIPDYKKLSFPEGFKWERVMNFEDGGV
                     VTVTQDSSLQDGSFIYKVKFIGVNFPSDGPVMQKKTMGWEASTERLYPRDGVLKGEIHK
                     ALKLKDGGHYLVEFKSIYMAKKPVQLPGYYYVDSKLDITSHNEDYTIVEQYERAEGRHH
                     LFL"
     primer_bind     complement(3166..3186)
                     /label=DsRed1-N
                     /note="DsRed1, reverse primer"
                     /note="color: black; sequence: GTACTGGAACTGGGGGGACAG"
     primer_bind     3578..3601
                     /label=DsRed1-C
                     /note="DsRed1, forward primer"
                     /note="color: black; sequence: AGCTGGACATCACCTCCCACAACG"
     polyA_signal    3784..3905
                     /label=SV40 poly(A) signal
                     /note="SV40 polyadenylation signal"
                     /note="color: #808080"
     primer_bind     complement(3821..3840)
                     /label=SV40pA-R
                     /note="SV40 polyA, reverse primer"
                     /note="color: black; sequence: GAAATTTGTGATGCTATTGC"
     primer_bind     3875..3894
                     /label=EBV-rev
                     /note="SV40 polyA terminator, reverse primer"
                     /note="color: black; sequence: GTGGTTTGTCCAAACTCATC"
     protein_bind    complement(3912..3945)
                     /label=loxP
                     /bound_moiety="Cre recombinase"
                     /note="Cre-mediated recombination occurs in the 8-bp core 
                     sequence (GCATACAT)."
                     /note="color: #31849b; direction: LEFT"
     protein_bind    3965..4064
                     /label=attP
                     /bound_moiety="phage phi-C31 integrase"
                     /note="attachment site of phage phi-C31"
                     /note="color: #c0c0c0"
     misc_feature    4076..4105
                     /label=MCS
                     /note="color: #333333"
     primer_bind     complement(4104..4121)
                     /label=M13 Forward
                     /note="In lacZ gene. Also called M13-F20 or M13 
                     (-21)Forward"
                     /note="color: black; sequence: TGTAAAACGACGGCCAGT"
     primer_bind     complement(4219..4236)
                     /label=L4440
                     /note="L4440 vector, forward primer"
                     /note="color: black; sequence: AGCGAGTCAGTGAGCGAG"
     rep_origin      complement(4390..4978)
                     /direction=LEFT
                     /label=ori
                     /note="high-copy-number ColE1/pMB1/pBR322/pUC origin of 
                     replication"
                     /note="color: #ffff00"
     primer_bind     complement(4470..4489)
                     /label=pBR322ori-F
                     /note="pBR322 origin, forward primer"
                     /note="color: black; sequence: GGGAAACGCCTGGTATCTTT"
ORIGIN
        1 accaatgctt aatcagtgag gcacctatct cagcgatctg tctatttcgt tcatccatag
       61 ttgcctgact ccccgtcgtg tagataacta cgatacggga gggcttacca tctggcccca
      121 gcgctgcgat gataccgcga gaaccacgct caccggctcc ggatttatca gcaataaacc
      181 agccagccgg aagggccgag cgcagaagtg gtcctgcaac tttatccgcc tccatccagt
      241 ctattaattg ttgccgggaa gctagagtaa gtagttcgcc agttaatagt ttgcgcaacg
      301 ttgttgccat cgctacaggc atcgtggtgt cacgctcgtc gtttggtatg gcttcattca
      361 gctccggttc ccaacgatca aggcgagtta catgatcccc catgttgtgc aaaaaagcgg
      421 ttagctcctt cggtcctccg atcgttgtca gaagtaagtt ggccgcagtg ttatcactca
      481 tggttatggc agcactgcat aattctctta ctgtcatgcc atccgtaaga tgcttttctg
      541 tgactggtga gtactcaacc aagtcattct gagaatagtg tatgcggcga ccgagttgct
      601 cttgcccggc gtcaatacgg gataataccg cgccacatag cagaacttta aaagtgctca
      661 tcattggaaa acgttcttcg gggcgaaaac tctcaaggat cttaccgctg ttgagatcca
      721 gttcgatgta acccactcgt gcacccaact gatcttcagc atcttttact ttcaccagcg
      781 tttctgggtg agcaaaaaca ggaaggcaaa atgccgcaaa aaagggaata agggcgacac
      841 ggaaatgttg aatactcata ttcttccttt ttcaatatta ttgaagcatt tatcagggtt
      901 attgtctcat gagcggatac atatttgaat gtatttagaa aaataaacaa ataggggtca
      961 gtgttacaac caattaacca attctgaaca ttatcgcgag cccatttata cctgaatatg
     1021 gctcataaca ccccttgttt gcctggcggc agtagcgcgg tggtcccacc tgaccccatg
     1081 ccgaactcag aagtgaaacg ccgtagcgcc gatggtagtg tggggactcc ccatgcgaga
     1141 gtagggaact gccaggcatc aaataaaacg aaaggctcag tcgaaagact gggcctttcg
     1201 cccgggctaa ttatggggtg tcgcccttcg ctgaagcagg tggaattctt gcatgctcct
     1261 aggtatactg cagttgctat ctattacaaa gtcccaggtc agaagcggtt ttcgggagta
     1321 gtgccccaac tggggtaacc tttgagttct ctcagttggg ggcgtagggt cgccgacatg
     1381 acacaagggg ttgaagactt ctgaagttcc tattctatca gaagtatagg aacttcagcg
     1441 gctggattgt agctgctatt agcaatatga aacctcttag aagttcctat tctctagaaa
     1501 gtataggaac ttcgaattct ggcgacttgt cgcatctttc tctgagtggg taaggtcatt
     1561 gtggggtctt aagggctaaa gggtagtgat gatgaaggca tttgatgcca ttgttcaata
     1621 acttacctgc cggaacctcc gcttccaccg ctacctccct tgtacagctc atccatgccc
     1681 agggtgatgc cggcggcggt cacgaactcc agcagcacca tgtgatcgcg cttctcgttg
     1741 gggtccttgg acagcacgct ctgggtgctc aggtagtggt tatcgggcag cagcactggg
     1801 ccgtcgccga tgggggtgtt ctgctggtag tgatcggcca gctgcacgga gccatcctcc
     1861 acattgtggc ggatcttgaa gttggccttg atgccgttct tctgcttatc ggcggtgatg
     1921 tacacgttgt ggctgttgaa gttgtactcc agcttgtggc ccaggatgtt gccatcctcc
     1981 ttgaaatcga tgcccttcag ctcgatgcgg ttcaccaggg tatcgccctc gaacttcacc
     2041 tcggcgcggg tcttgtaggt gccgtcatcc ttgaagctga tggtgcgctc ctgcacgtag
     2101 ccctcgggca tggcgctctt gaagaaatcg tgctgcttca tgtgatcggg gtagcggctg
     2161 aagcactgca cgccgtaggt cagggtggtc accagggtgg gccagggcac gggcagcttg
     2221 ccggtggtgc agatgaactt cagggtcagc ttgccgttgg tggcgtcgcc ctcgccctcg
     2281 ccgcgcacgc tgaacttgtg gccgttcacg tcgccatcca gctccaccag gatgggcacc
     2341 acgccggtga acagctcctc gcccttggac acggatccgg atccgccgct acctccgctt
     2401 ccaccggaac ctcccgacct gcggaagaga gataaatcgg ttgattaaaa ttagttcaag
     2461 aataattagt atatttaaac atgccgggga tgggacaagt cgccatgttg gatcgactga
     2521 agttcctata cttctgatag aataggaact tcttgcctta acccagaaat tatcactgtt
     2581 attctttaga atggtgcaaa gagaagttcc tatactttct agagaatagg aacttcccgt
     2641 cttcccgcgg acatatgcac acctgcgatc gtagtgcccc aactggggta acctttgagt
     2701 tctctcagtt gggggcgtag ataacttcgt ataatgtatg ctatacgaag ttatcgtacg
     2761 ggatctaatt caattagaga ctaattcaat tagagctaat tcaattagga tccaagctta
     2821 tcgatttcga accctcgacc gccggagtat aaatagaggc gcttcgtcta cggagcgaca
     2881 attcaattca aacaagcaaa gtgaacacgt cgctaagcga aagctaagca aataaacaag
     2941 cgcagctgaa caagctaaac aatcggctcg aagccggtcg ccaccatggc ctcctccgag
     3001 gacgtcatca aggagttcat gcgcttcaag gtgcgcatgg agggctccgt gaacggccac
     3061 gagttcgaga tcgagggcga gggcgagggc cgcccctacg agggcaccca gaccgccaag
     3121 ctgaaggtga ccaagggcgg ccccctgccc ttcgcctggg acatcctgtc cccccagttc
     3181 cagtacggct ccaaggtgta cgtgaagcac cccgccgaca tccccgacta caagaagctg
     3241 tccttccccg agggcttcaa gtgggagcgc gtgatgaact tcgaggacgg cggcgtggtg
     3301 accgtgaccc aggactcctc cctccaggac ggctccttca tctacaaggt gaagttcatc
     3361 ggcgtgaact tcccctccga cggccccgta atgcagaaga agactatggg ctgggaggcg
     3421 tccaccgagc gcctgtaccc ccgcgacggc gtgctgaagg gcgagatcca caaggccctg
     3481 aagctgaagg acggcggcca ctacctggtg gagttcaagt ccatctacat ggccaagaag
     3541 cccgtgcagc tgcccggcta ctactacgtg gactccaagc tggacatcac ctcccacaac
     3601 gaggactaca ccatcgtgga gcagtacgag cgcgccgagg gccgccacca cctgttcctg
     3661 taggggccgc gactctagat cataatcagc cataccacat ttgtagaggt tttacttgct
     3721 ttaaaaaacc tcccacacct ccccctgaac ctgaaacata aaatgaatgc aattgttgtt
     3781 gttaacttgt ttattgcagc ttataatggt tacaaataaa gcaatagcat cacaaatttc
     3841 acaaataaag catttttttc actgcattct agttgtggtt tgtccaaact catcaatgta
     3901 tcttaaccgg tataacttcg tataatgtat gctatacgaa gttatagaag agcactccgt
     3961 cttcaacccc ttgtgtcatg tcggcgaccc tacgccccca actgagagaa ctcaaaggtt
     4021 accccagttg gggcactact cccgaaaacc gcttctgacc tgggaagctt gttccatccc
     4081 actcgagtac gtaggtacct cagactggcc gtcgttttac aacacagaaa gagtttgtag
     4141 aaacgcaaaa aggccatccg tcaggggcct tctgcttagt ttgatgcctg gcagttccct
     4201 actctcgcct tccgcttcct cgctcactga ctcgctgcgc tcggtcgttc ggctgcggcg
     4261 agcggtatca gctcactcaa aggcggtaat acggttatcc acagaatcag gggataacgc
     4321 aggaaagaac atgtgagcaa aaggccagca aaaggccagg aaccgtaaaa aggccgcgtt
     4381 gctggcgttt ttccataggc tccgcccccc tgacgagcat cacaaaaatc gacgctcaag
     4441 tcagaggtgg cgaaacccga caggactata aagataccag gcgtttcccc ctggaagctc
     4501 cctcgtgcgc tctcctgttc cgaccctgcc gcttaccgga tacctgtccg cctttctccc
     4561 ttcgggaagc gtggcgcttt ctcatagctc acgctgtagg tatctcagtt cggtgtaggt
     4621 cgttcgctcc aagctgggct gtgtgcacga accccccgtt cagcccgacc gctgcgcctt
     4681 atccggtaac tatcgtcttg agtccaaccc ggtaagacac gacttatcgc cactggcagc
     4741 agccactggt aacaggatta gcagagcgag gtatgtaggc ggtgctacag agttcttgaa
     4801 gtggtgggct aactacggct acactagaag aacagtattt ggtatctgcg ctctgctgaa
     4861 gccagttacc ttcggaaaaa gagttggtag ctcttgatcc ggcaaacaaa ccaccgctgg
     4921 tagcggtggt ttttttgttt gcaagcagca gattacgcgc agaaaaaaag gatctcaaga
     4981 agatcctttg atcttttcta cggggtctga cgctcagtgg aacgacgcgc gcgtaactca
     5041 cgttaaggga ttttggtcat gagcttgcgc cgtcccgtca agtcagcgta atgctctgct
     5101 ttt
//
