# Supplementary material for: Conditional protein tagging methods reveal highly specific subcellular distribution of ion channels in motion-sensing neurons
Source: eLife. 2020 Oct 20;9:e62953. doi: 10.7554/eLife.62953 (PMC7655108; doi:10.7554/eLife.62953)
Supplement: Supplementary file 1. [file elife-62953-supp1.gbk]

LOCUS       Exported               10281 bp ds-DNA     circular SYN 04-JUN-2020
DEFINITION  .
ACCESSION   .
VERSION     .
KEYWORDS    .
SOURCE      synthetic DNA construct
  ORGANISM  synthetic DNA construct
REFERENCE   1  (bases 1 to 10281)
  AUTHORS   rvieira
  TITLE     Direct Submission
  JOURNAL   Exported Thursday, Jun 4, 2020 from SnapGene 5.1.3
            https://www.snapgene.com
FEATURES             Location/Qualifiers
     source          1..10281
                     /organism="synthetic DNA construct"
                     /mol_type="other DNA"
                     /note="color: #ffffff"
     promoter        31..135
                     /gene="bla"
                     /label=AmpR promoter
                     /note="color: #ffffff; direction: RIGHT"
     CDS             136..996
                     /codon_start=1
                     /gene="bla"
                     /label=AmpR
                     /note="confers resistance to ampicillin, carbenicillin, and
                     related antibiotics"
                     /note="This feature has 2 segments:
                        1: 136 .. 204 / #ccffcc / signal sequence
                        2: 205 .. 996 / #ccffcc
                     Cleavage site after base 204"
                     /translation="MSIQHFRVALIPFFAAFCLPVFAHPETLVKVKDAEDQLGARVGYI
                     ELDLNSGKILESFRPEERFPMMSTFKVLLCGAVLSRIDAGQEQLGRRIHYSQNDLVEYS
                     PVTEKHLTDGMTVRELCSAAITMSDNTAANLLLTTIGGPKELTAFLHNMGDHVTRLDRW
                     EPELNEAIPNDERDTTMPVAMATTLRKLLTGELLTLASRQQLIDWMEADKVAGPLLRSA
                     LPAGWFIADKSGAGERGSRGIIAALGPDGKPSRIVVIYTTGSQATMDERNRQIAEIGAS
                     LIKHW"
     primer_bind     complement(354..373)
                     /label=Amp-R
                     /note="Ampicillin resistance gene, reverse primer"
                     /note="color: black; sequence: ATAATACCGCGCCACATAGC"
     rep_origin      1167..1755
                     /direction=RIGHT
                     /label=ori
                     /note="high-copy-number ColE1/pMB1/pBR322/pUC origin of 
                     replication"
                     /note="color: #ffff00"
     primer_bind     1656..1675
                     /label=pBR322ori-F
                     /note="pBR322 origin, forward primer"
                     /note="color: black; sequence: GGGAAACGCCTGGTATCTTT"
     protein_bind    1842..1911
                     /label=attB
                     /bound_moiety="phage phi-C31 integrase"
                     /note="attB site for the phi-C31 integrase (Groth et 
                     al.,2000)"
                     /note="color: #31849b"
     primer_bind     complement(2136..2154)
                     /label=pCasper-F
                     /note="Drosophila mini-white gene, reverse primer"
                     /note="color: black; sequence: GGGTTTTATTAACTTACAT"
     CDS             join(2606..2677,3079..3352,3427..4081,4143..4458,4662..4793,
                     4864..5478)
                     /codon_start=1
                     /gene="white"
                     /product="Drosophila white gene eye color pigment"
                     /label=mini-white
                     /note="This is a modified version of the white gene 
                     lackingpart of the first intron."
                     /note="This feature has 6 segments:
                        1: 2606 .. 2677 / #ffffff
                        2: 3079 .. 3352 / #ffffff
                        3: 3427 .. 4081 / #ffffff
                        4: 4143 .. 4458 / #ffffff
                        5: 4662 .. 4793 / #ffffff
                        6: 4864 .. 5478 / #ffffff"
                     /translation="MGQEDQELLIRGGSKHPSAEHLNNGDSGAASQSCINQGFGQAKNY
                     GTLRPPSPPEDSGSGSGQLAENLTYAWHNMDIFGAVNQPGSGWRQLVNRTRGLFCNERH
                     IPAPRKHLLKNVCGVAYPGELLAVMGSSGAGKTTLLNALAFRSPQGIQVSPSGMRLLNG
                     QPVDAKEMQARCAYVQQDDLFIGSLTAREHLIFQAMVRMPRHLTYRQRVARVDQVIQEL
                     SLSKCQHTIIGVPGRVKGLSGGERKRLAFASEALTDPPLLICDEPTSGLDSFTAHSVVQ
                     VLKKLSQKGKTVILTIHQPSSELFELFDKILLMAEGRVAFLGTPSEAVDFFSYVGAQCP
                     TNYNPADFYVQVLAVVPGREIESRDRIAKICDNFAISKVARDMEQLLATKNLEKPLEQP
                     ENGYTYKATWFMQFRAVLWRSWLSVLKEPLLVKVRLIQTTMVAILIGLIFLGQQLTQVG
                     VMNINGAIFLFLTNMTFQNVFATINVFTSELPVFMREARSRLYRCDTYFLGKTIAELPL
                     FLTVPLVFTAIAYPMIGLRAGVLHFFNCLALVTLVANVSTSFGYLISCASSSTSMALSV
                     GPPVIIPFLLFGGFFLNSGSVPVYLKWLSYLSWFRYANEGLLINQWADVEPGEISCTSS
                     NTTCPSSGKVILETLNFSAADLPLDYVGLAILIVSFRVLAYLALRLRARRKE"
     protein_bind    6508..6602
                     /label=5X UAS
                     /bound_moiety="GAL4"
                     /note="five tandem copies of the ""ScaI site"" 17-mer 
                     CGGAGTACTGTCCTCCG, an upstream activating sequence (UAS) 
                     that efficiently binds yeast Gal4 (Webster et al., 1988; 
                     Pfeiffer et al., 2010)"
                     /note="color: #31849b"
     protein_bind    6636..6730
                     /label=5X UAS
                     /bound_moiety="GAL4"
                     /note="five tandem copies of the ""ScaI site"" 17-mer 
                     CGGAGTACTGTCCTCCG, an upstream activating sequence (UAS) 
                     that efficiently binds yeast Gal4 (Webster et al., 1988; 
                     Pfeiffer et al., 2010)"
                     /note="color: #31849b"
     protein_bind    6764..6858
                     /label=5X UAS
                     /bound_moiety="GAL4"
                     /note="five tandem copies of the ""ScaI site"" 17-mer 
                     CGGAGTACTGTCCTCCG, an upstream activating sequence (UAS) 
                     that efficiently binds yeast Gal4 (Webster et al., 1988; 
                     Pfeiffer et al., 2010)"
                     /note="color: #31849b"
     protein_bind    6892..6986
                     /label=5X UAS
                     /bound_moiety="GAL4"
                     /note="five tandem copies of the ""ScaI site"" 17-mer 
                     CGGAGTACTGTCCTCCG, an upstream activating sequence (UAS) 
                     that efficiently binds yeast Gal4 (Webster et al., 1988; 
                     Pfeiffer et al., 2010)"
                     /note="color: #31849b"
     promoter        7011..7249
                     /label=hsp70 promoter
                     /note="Drosophila melanogaster hsp70Bb promoter"
                     /note="color: #ffffff; direction: RIGHT"
     promoter        7011..7249
                     /label=hsp70 promoter
                     /note="Drosophila melanogaster hsp70Bb promoter"
                     /note="color: #ffffff; direction: RIGHT"
     primer_bind     7196..7217
                     /label=pCasper-hs
                     /note="Drosophila Hsp70 promoter, forward primer"
                     /note="color: black; sequence: GCAACTACTGAAATCTGCCAAG"
     intron          7264..7330
                     /label=Mhc intron
                     /note="modified Drosophila myosin heavy chain intron 16 
                     (Pfeiffer et al., 2010)"
                     /note="color: #------"
     CDS             7344..9479
                     /codon_start=1
                     /label=GluCl-alpha
                     /note="This feature has 5 segments:
                        1: 7344 .. 8578 / #993366 / GluCl-alpha
                        2: 8579 .. 8611 / #808080 / Linker
                        3: 8612 .. 9335 / #00ff00 / GFP
                        4: 9336 .. 9371 / #808080 / Linker
                        5: 9372 .. 9479 / #993366 / GluCl-alpha"
                     /translation="MGSGHYFWAILYFASLCSASLANNAKINFREKEKKVLDQILGAGK
                     YDARIRPSGINGTDGPAIVRINLFVRSIMTISDIKMEYSVQLTFREQWTDERLKFDDIQ
                     GRLKYLTLTEANRVWMPDLFFSNEKEGHFHNIIMPNVYIRIFPNGSVLYSIRISLTLAC
                     PMNLKLYPLDRQICSLRMASYGWTTNDLVFLWKEGDPVQVVKNLHLPRFTLEKFLTDYC
                     NSKTNTGEYSCLKVDLLFKREFSYYLIQIYIPCCMLVIVSWVSFWLDQGAVPARVSLGV
                     TTLLTMATQTSGINASLPPVSYTKAIDVWTGVCLTFVFGALLEFALVNYASRSDMHKEN
                     MKKKRRDLEQASLDAASDLLDTDSNATFAMKPLVRHPGDPLALEKRLQCEVHMQAPKRP
                     NCCKTWLSKFPTRGGSGGSGGSGGSGSVSKGEELFTGVVPILVELDGDVNGHKFSVRGE
                     GEGDATNGKLTLKFICTTGKLPVPWPTLVTTLTYGVQCFSRYPDHMKQHDFFKSAMPEG
                     YVQERTISFKDDGTYKTRAEVKFEGDTLVNRIELKGIDFKEDGNILGHKLEYNFNSHNV
                     YITADKQKNGIKANFKIRHNVEDGSVQLADHYQQNTPIGDGPVLLPDNHYLSTQSVLSK
                     DPNEKRDHMVLLEFVTAAGITLGMDELYKGGSGGSGGSGGSSKRIDVISRITFPLVFAL
                     FNLVYWSTYLFREEEDE"
     misc_feature    8578
                     /label=Exon Boundary
                     /note="color: #ff0000"
     intron          9564..9629
                     /label=small t intron
                     /note="SV40 (simian virus 40) small t antigen intron"
                     /note="color: #------"
     CDS             9759..9779
                     /codon_start=1
                     /product="nuclear localization signal of SV40 (simian 
                     virus40) large T antigen"
                     /label=SV40 NLS
                     /note="color: #993366"
                     /translation="PKKKRKV"
     polyA_signal    10051..10185
                     /label=SV40 poly(A) signal
                     /note="SV40 polyadenylation signal"
                     /note="color: #a6acb3"
     polyA_signal    10051..10185
                     /label=SV40 poly(A) signal
                     /note="SV40 polyadenylation signal"
                     /note="color: #a6acb3"
     primer_bind     complement(10088..10107)
                     /label=SV40pA-R
                     /note="SV40 polyA, reverse primer"
                     /note="color: black; sequence: GAAATTTGTGATGCTATTGC"
     primer_bind     10142..10161
                     /label=EBV-rev
                     /note="SV40 polyA terminator, reverse primer"
                     /note="color: black; sequence: GTGGTTTGTCCAAACTCATC"
     primer_bind     complement(10227..10245)
                     /label=pBRforEco
                     /note="pBR322 vectors, upsteam of EcoRI site, 
                     forwardprimer"
                     /note="color: black; sequence: AATAGGCGTATCACGAGGC"
ORIGIN
        1 gactcaggtg gcacttttcg gggaaatgtg cgcggaaccc ctatttgttt atttttctaa
       61 atacattcaa atatgtatcc gctcatgaga caataaccct gataaatgct tcaataatat
      121 tgaaaaagga agagtatgag tattcaacat ttccgtgtcg cccttattcc cttttttgcg
      181 gcattttgcc ttcctgtttt tgctcaccca gaaacgctgg tgaaagtaaa agatgctgaa
      241 gatcagttgg gtgcacgagt gggttacatc gaactggatc tcaacagcgg taagatcctt
      301 gagagttttc gccccgaaga acgttttcca atgatgagca cttttaaagt tctgctatgt
      361 ggcgcggtat tatcccgtat tgacgccggg caagagcaac tcggtcgccg catacactat
      421 tctcagaatg acttggttga gtactcacca gtcacagaaa agcatcttac ggatggcatg
      481 acagtaagag aattatgcag tgctgccata accatgagtg ataacactgc ggccaactta
      541 cttctgacaa cgatcggagg accgaaggag ctaaccgctt ttttgcacaa catgggggat
      601 catgtaactc gccttgatcg ttgggaaccg gagctgaatg aagccatacc aaacgacgag
      661 cgtgacacca cgatgcctgt agcaatggca acaacgttgc gcaaactatt aactggcgaa
      721 ctacttactc tagcttcccg gcaacaatta atagactgga tggaggcgga taaagttgca
      781 ggaccacttc tgcgctcggc ccttccggct ggctggttta ttgctgataa atctggagcc
      841 ggtgagcgtg ggtctcgcgg tatcattgca gcactggggc cagatggtaa gccctcccgt
      901 atcgtagtta tctacacgac ggggagtcag gcaactatgg atgaacgaaa tagacagatc
      961 gctgagatag gtgcctcact gattaagcat tggtaactgt cagaccaagt ttactcatat
     1021 atactttaga ttgatttaaa acttcatttt taatttaaaa ggatctaggt gaagatcctt
     1081 tttgataatc tcatgaccaa aatcccttaa cgtgagtttt cgttccactg agcgtcagac
     1141 cccgtagaaa agatcaaagg atcttcttga gatccttttt ttctgcgcgt aatctgctgc
     1201 ttgcaaacaa aaaaaccacc gctaccagcg gtggtttgtt tgccggatca agagctacca
     1261 actctttttc cgaaggtaac tggcttcagc agagcgcaga taccaaatac tgttcttcta
     1321 gtgtagccgt agttaggcca ccacttcaag aactctgtag caccgcctac atacctcgct
     1381 ctgctaatcc tgttaccagt ggctgctgcc agtggcgata agtcgtgtct taccgggttg
     1441 gactcaagac gatagttacc ggataaggcg cagcggtcgg gctgaacggg gggttcgtgc
     1501 acacagccca gcttggagcg aacgacctac accgaactga gatacctaca gcgtgagcta
     1561 tgagaaagcg ccacgcttcc cgaagggaga aaggcggaca ggtatccggt aagcggcagg
     1621 gtcggaacag gagagcgcac gagggagctt ccagggggaa acgcctggta tctttatagt
     1681 cctgtcgggt ttcgccacct ctgacttgag cgtcgatttt tgtgatgctc gtcagggggg
     1741 cggagcctat ggaaaaacgc cagcaacgcg gcctttttac ggttcctggc cttttgctgg
     1801 ccttttgctc acatgttacc gtcgacgatg taggtcacgg tctcgaagcc gcggtgcggg
     1861 tgccagggcg tgcccttggg ctccccgggc gcgtactcca cctcacccat ctggtccatc
     1921 atgatgaacg ggtcgaggtg gcggtagttg atcccggcga acgcgcggcg caccgggaag
     1981 ccctcgccct cgaaaccgct gggcgcggtg gtcacggtga gcacgggacg tgcgacggcg
     2041 tcggcgggtg cggatacgcg gggcagcgtc agcgggttct cgacggtcac ggcgggcatg
     2101 tcgacaagcc gaacatatgg gcgcgcctag tatgtatgta agttaataaa acccattttt
     2161 gcggaaagta gataaaaaaa acattttttt tttttactgc actggatatc attgaactta
     2221 tctgatcagt tttaaattta cttcgatcca agggtatttg atgtaccagg ttctttcgat
     2281 tacctctcac tcaaaatgac attccactca aagtcagcgc tgtttgcctc cttctctgtc
     2341 cacagaaata tcgccgtctc tttcgccgct gcgtccgcta tctctttcgc caccgtttgt
     2401 agcgttacgt agcgtcaatg tccgccttca gttgcatttt gtcagcggtt tcgtgacgaa
     2461 gctccaagcg gtttacgcca tcaattaaac acaaagtgct gtgccaaaac tcctctcgct
     2521 tcttattttt gtttgttttt tgagtgattg gggtggtgat tggttttggg tgggtaagca
     2581 ggggaaagtg tgaaaaatcc cggcaatggg ccaagaggat caggagctat taattcgcgg
     2641 aggcagcaaa cacccatctg ccgagcatct gaacaatgtg agtagtacat gtgcatacat
     2701 cttaagttca cttgatctat aggaactgcg attgcaacat caaattgtct gcggcgtgag
     2761 aactgcgacc cacaaaaatc ccaaaccgca attgcacaaa caaatagtga cacgaaacag
     2821 attattctgg tagctgttct cgctatataa gacaattttt gagatcatat catgatcaag
     2881 acatctaaag gcattcattt tcgactatat tcttttttac aaaaaatata acaaccagat
     2941 attttaagct gatcctagat gcacaaaaaa taaataaaag tataaaccta cttcgtagga
     3001 tacttcgggg tactttttgt tcggggttag atgagcataa cgcttgtagt tgatatttga
     3061 gatcccctat cattgcaggg tgacagcgga gcggcttcgc agagctgcat taaccagggc
     3121 ttcgggcagg ccaaaaacta cggcacgctc cggccaccca gtccgccgga ggactccggt
     3181 tcagggagcg gccaactagc cgagaacctc acctatgcct ggcacaatat ggacatcttt
     3241 ggggcggtca atcagccggg ctccggatgg cggcagctgg tcaaccggac acgcggacta
     3301 ttctgcaacg agcgacacat accggcgccc aggaaacatt tgctcaagaa cggtgagttt
     3361 ctattcgcag tcggctgatc tgtgtgaaat cttaataaag ggtccaatta ccaatttgaa
     3421 actcagtttg cggcgtggcc tatccgggcg aacttttggc cgtgatgggc agttccggtg
     3481 ccggaaagac gaccctgctg aatgcccttg cctttcgatc gccgcagggc atccaagtat
     3541 cgccatccgg gatgcgactg ctcaatggcc aacctgtgga cgccaaggag atgcaggcca
     3601 ggtgcgccta tgtccagcag gatgacctct ttatcggctc cctaacggcc agggaacacc
     3661 tgattttcca agccatggtg cggatgccac gacatctgac ctatcggcag cgagtggccc
     3721 gcgtggatca ggtgatccag gagctttcgc tcagcaaatg tcagcacacg atcatcggtg
     3781 tgcccggcag ggtgaaaggt ctgtccggcg gagaaaggaa gcgtctggca ttcgcctccg
     3841 aggctctaac cgatccgccg cttctgatct gcgatgagcc cacctccgga ctggactcct
     3901 ttaccgccca cagcgtcgtc caggtgctga agaagctgtc gcagaagggc aagaccgtca
     3961 tcctgaccat tcatcagccg tcttccgagc tgtttgagct ctttgacaag atccttctga
     4021 tggccgaggg cagggtagct ttcttgggca ctcccagcga agccgtcgac ttcttttcct
     4081 agtgagttcg atgtgtttat taagggtatc tagtattaca taacatctca actcctatcc
     4141 agcgtgggtg cccagtgtcc taccaactac aatccggcgg acttttacgt acaggtgttg
     4201 gccgttgtgc ccggacggga gatcgagtcc cgtgatcgga tcgccaagat atgcgacaat
     4261 tttgccatta gcaaagtagc ccgggatatg gagcagttgt tggccaccaa aaatctggag
     4321 aagccactgg agcagccgga gaatgggtac acctacaagg ccacctggtt catgcagttc
     4381 cgggcggtcc tgtggcgatc ctggctgtcg gtgctcaagg aaccactcct cgtaaaagtg
     4441 cgacttattc agacaacggt gagtggttcc agtggaaaca aatgatataa cgcttacaat
     4501 tcttggaaac aaattcgcta gattttagat agaattgcct gattccacac ccttcttagt
     4561 ttttttcaat gagatgtata gtttatagtt ttgcagaaga taaataaatt tcatttaact
     4621 cgcgaatatt aatgagatgc gagtaacatt ttaatttgca gatggttgcc atcttgattg
     4681 gcctcatctt tttgggccaa caactcacgc aagtgggtgt gatgaatatc aacggagcca
     4741 tcttcctctt cctgaccaac atgacctttc aaaacgtctt tgccacgata aatgtaagtc
     4801 atgtttagaa tacatttgca tttcaataat ttactaactt tctaatgaat cgattcgatt
     4861 taggtgttca cctcagagct gccagttttt atgagggagg cccgaagtcg actttatcgc
     4921 tgtgacacat actttctggg caaaacgatt gccgaattgc cgctttttct cacagtgcca
     4981 ctggtcttca cggcgattgc ctatccgatg atcggactgc gggccggagt gctgcacttc
     5041 ttcaactgcc tggcgctggt cactctggtg gccaatgtgt caacgtcctt cggatatcta
     5101 atatcctgcg ccagctcctc gacctcgatg gcgctgtctg tgggtccgcc ggttatcata
     5161 ccattcctgc tctttggcgg cttcttcttg aactcgggct cggtgccagt atacctcaaa
     5221 tggttgtcgt acctctcatg gttccgttac gccaacgagg gtctgctgat taaccaatgg
     5281 gcggacgtgg agccgggcga aattagctgc acatcgtcga acaccacgtg ccccagttcg
     5341 ggcaaggtca tcctggagac gcttaacttc tccgccgccg atctgccgct ggactacgtg
     5401 ggtctggcca ttctcatcgt gagcttccgg gtgctcgcat atctggctct aagacttcgg
     5461 gcccgacgca aggagtagcc gacatatatc cgaaataact gcttgttttt tttttttacc
     5521 attattacca tcgtgtttac tgtttattgc cccctcaaaa agctaatgta attatatttg
     5581 tgccaataaa aacaagatat gacctataga atacaagtat ttccccttcg aacatcccca
     5641 caagtagact ttggatttgt cttctaacca aaagacttac acacctgcat accttacatc
     5701 aaaaactcgt ttatcgctac ataaaacacc gggatatatt ttttatatac atacttttca
     5761 aatcgcgcgc cctcttcata attcacctcc accacaccac gtttcgtagt tgctctttcg
     5821 ctgtctccca cccgctctcc gcaacacatt caccttttgt tcgacgacct tggagcgact
     5881 gtcgttagtt ccgcgcgatt cggttcgctc aaatggttcc gagtggttca tttcgtctca
     5941 atagaaatta gtaataaata tttgtatgta caatttattt gctccaatat atttgtatat
     6001 atttccctca cagctatatt tattctaatt taatattatg actttttaag gtaatttttt
     6061 gtgacctgtt cggagtgatt agcgttacaa tttgaactga aagtgacatc cagtgtttgt
     6121 tccttgtgta gatgcatctc aaaaaaatgg tgggcataat agtgttgttt atatatatca
     6181 aaaataacaa ctataataat aagaatacat ttaatttaga aaatgcttgg atttcactgg
     6241 aactagggcg cgcctccgga acataatggt gcagggcgct gacttccgcg tttccagact
     6301 ttacgaaaca cggaaaccga agaccattca tgttgttgct caggtcgcag acgttttgca
     6361 gcagcagtcg cttcacgttc gctcgcgtat cggtgattca ttctgctaac cagtaaggca
     6421 accccgccag cctagccggg tcctcaacga caggagcacg atcatgcgca cccgtggcca
     6481 gggccgcaag cttgcatgcc tgcaggtcgg agtactgtcc tccgagcgga gtactgtcct
     6541 ccgagcggag tactgtcctc cgagcggagt actgtcctcc gagcggagta ctgtcctccg
     6601 agcggagact ctagccctag ggcatgcctg caggtcggag tactgtcctc cgagcggagt
     6661 actgtcctcc gagcggagta ctgtcctccg agcggagtac tgtcctccga gcggagtact
     6721 gtcctccgag cggagactct agcgctagcg catgcctgca ggtcggagta ctgtcctccg
     6781 agcggagtac tgtcctccga gcggagtact gtcctccgag cggagtactg tcctccgagc
     6841 ggagtactgt cctccgagcg gagactctag cactagtgca tgcctgcagg tcggagtact
     6901 gtcctccgag cggagtactg tcctccgagc ggagtactgt cctccgagcg gagtactgtc
     6961 ctccgagcgg agtactgtcc tccgagcgga gactctagcg acgtcgagcg ccggagtata
     7021 aatagaggcg cttcgtctac ggagcgacaa ttcaattcaa acaagcaaag tgaacacgtc
     7081 gctaagcgaa agctaagcaa ataaacaagc gcagctgaac aagctaaaca atctgcagta
     7141 aagtgcaagt taaagtgaat caattaaaag taaccagcaa ccaagtaaat caactgcaac
     7201 tactgaaatc tgccaagaag taattattga atacaagaag agaactctga atagatctaa
     7261 aaggtaggtt caaccactga tgcctaggca caccgaaacg actaacccta attcttatcc
     7321 tttacttcag gcggccgcat tatatgggca gcggacacta tttctgggcg atcttatact
     7381 ttgccagcct gtgcagtgct tcactagcaa ataatgccaa aataaatttc cgagaaaagg
     7441 agaaaaaagt cttagatcaa attttaggtg caggcaaata cgacgcccga atacgaccat
     7501 ctggaataaa tggcacagat ggtcccgcca tagtcagaat caatctattc gttcgcagta
     7561 ttatgacgat tagtgatatt aaaatggagt acagtgtgca gttaaccttc cgtgaacagt
     7621 ggacggatga acgcctcaag ttcgacgata tccagggtcg cctaaagtat ctgaccctga
     7681 cggaggcgaa ccgcgtgtgg atgcccgatc ttttcttctc gaacgagaag gagggacact
     7741 tccacaacat catcatgccc aatgtgtata ttcgcatctt ccccaacgga tctgtgctat
     7801 atagtatacg tatctcgctg acattggcct gcccaatgaa cctaaagctg tatccgctgg
     7861 atagacagat ctgctcacta cggatggcca gctatggctg gaccaccaac gacttggtct
     7921 tcctgtggaa ggagggcgat cccgtacagg tggtaaagaa cttacaccta cctcgcttca
     7981 cactggagaa gtttctgact gattactgta acagtaaaac caacaccggt gaatacagtt
     8041 gcctcaaagt cgatctacta ttcaagcgag aattctcata ttacttaata caaatttata
     8101 taccatgctg tatgttggtc attgtatcat gggtatcatt ctggctggat caaggagcag
     8161 taccggcgcg agtgtcactg ggtgtcacca ccctgctgac catggccacc cagacgtcgg
     8221 gcataaacgc ctccctgccg cccgtttcct atacgaaggc catcgatgtg tggacaggcg
     8281 tgtgtctgac gttcgtgttc ggggccctgc tcgagttcgc cctggtgaac tatgcatccc
     8341 gatcagacat gcataaggag aatatgaaaa agaagcgccg cgatctggag caggccagtt
     8401 tagatgccgc ttcagatctg ctagatacag atagcaatgc aacgttcgca atgaaaccgt
     8461 tagtacgcca tccgggcgat ccgctggccc tggaaaagcg gctccaatgc gaggtgcaca
     8521 tgcaggcccc gaagcgacca aactgctgca agacctggct gtccaagttc cccacaaggg
     8581 gcggaagcgg cggaagcggc ggaagcggcg gaagcggatc cgtgtccaag ggcgaggagc
     8641 tgttcaccgg cgtggtgccc atcctggtgg agctggatgg cgacgtgaac ggccacaagt
     8701 tcagcgtgcg cggcgagggc gagggcgacg ccaccaacgg caagctgacc ctgaagttca
     8761 tctgcaccac cggcaagctg cccgtgccct ggcccaccct ggtgaccacc ctgacctacg
     8821 gcgtgcagtg cttcagccgc taccccgatc acatgaagca gcacgatttc ttcaagagcg
     8881 ccatgcccga gggctacgtg caggagcgca ccatcagctt caaggatgac ggcacctaca
     8941 agacccgcgc cgaggtgaag ttcgagggcg ataccctggt gaaccgcatc gagctgaagg
     9001 gcatcgattt caaggaggat ggcaacatcc tgggccacaa gctggagtac aacttcaaca
     9061 gccacaacgt gtacatcacc gccgataagc agaagaacgg catcaaggcc aacttcaaga
     9121 tccgccacaa tgtggaggat ggctccgtgc agctggccga tcactaccag cagaacaccc
     9181 ccatcggcga cggcccagtg ctgctgcccg ataaccacta cctgagcacc cagagcgtgc
     9241 tgtccaagga ccccaacgag aagcgcgatc acatggtgct gctggagttc gtgaccgccg
     9301 ccggcatcac cctgggcatg gatgagctgt acaagggcgg aagcggcgga agcggcggaa
     9361 gcggcggaag ctccaagaga atcgatgtta tatcgcggat caccttcccg ctggtcttcg
     9421 ccctgttcaa cctggtctac tggagcacat atctcttcag ggaggaggag gatgagtaat
     9481 tctagaggat ctttgtgaag gaaccttact tctgtggtgt gacataattg gacaaactac
     9541 ctacagagat ttaaagctct aaggtaaata taaaattttt aagtgtataa tgtgttaaac
     9601 tactgattct aattgtttgt gtattttaga ttccaaccta tggaactgat gaatgggagc
     9661 agtggtggaa tgcctttaat gaggaaaacc tgttttgctc agaagaaatg ccatctagtg
     9721 atgatgaggc tactgctgac tctcaacatt ctactcctcc aaaaaagaag agaaaggtag
     9781 aagaccccaa ggactttcct tcagaattgc taagtttttt gagtcatgct gtgtttagta
     9841 atagaactct tgcttgcttt gctatttaca ccacaaagga aaaagctgca ctgctataca
     9901 agaaaattat ggaaaaatat ttgatgtata gtgccttgac tagagatcat aatcagccat
     9961 accacatttg tagaggtttt acttgcttta aaaaacctcc cacacctccc cctgaacctg
    10021 aaacataaaa tgaatgcaat tgttgttgtt aacttgttta ttgcagctta taatggttac
    10081 aaataaagca atagcatcac aaatttcaca aataaagcat ttttttcact gcattctagt
    10141 tgtggtttgt ccaaactcat caatgtatct tatcatgtct ggatcgatct ggccggccgt
    10201 ttaaacgaat tcttgaagac gaaagggcct cgtgatacgc ctatttttat aggttaatgt
    10261 catgataata atggtttctt a
//
