# Supplementary material for: Conditional protein tagging methods reveal highly specific subcellular distribution of ion channels in motion-sensing neurons
Source: eLife. 2020 Oct 20;9:e62953. doi: 10.7554/eLife.62953 (PMC7655108; doi:10.7554/eLife.62953)
Supplement: Supplementary file 2. [file elife-62953-supp2.gbk]

LOCUS       Exported               10764 bp ds-DNA     circular SYN 04-JUN-2020
DEFINITION  .
ACCESSION   .
VERSION     .
KEYWORDS    .
SOURCE      synthetic DNA construct
  ORGANISM  synthetic DNA construct
REFERENCE   1  (bases 1 to 10764)
  AUTHORS   rvieira
  TITLE     Direct Submission
  JOURNAL   Exported Thursday, Jun 4, 2020 from SnapGene 5.1.3
            https://www.snapgene.com
FEATURES             Location/Qualifiers
     source          1..10764
                     /organism="synthetic DNA construct"
                     /mol_type="other DNA"
                     /note="color: #ffffff"
     promoter        31..135
                     /gene="bla"
                     /label=AmpR promoter
                     /note="color: #ffffff; direction: RIGHT"
     CDS             136..996
                     /codon_start=1
                     /gene="bla"
                     /product="beta-lactamase"
                     /label=AmpR
                     /note="confers resistance to ampicillin, carbenicillin, and
                     related antibiotics"
                     /note="This feature has 2 segments:
                        1: 136 .. 204 / #ccffcc / signal sequence
                        2: 205 .. 996 / #ccffcc
                     Cleavage site after base 204"
                     /translation="MSIQHFRVALIPFFAAFCLPVFAHPETLVKVKDAEDQLGARVGYI
                     ELDLNSGKILESFRPEERFPMMSTFKVLLCGAVLSRIDAGQEQLGRRIHYSQNDLVEYS
                     PVTEKHLTDGMTVRELCSAAITMSDNTAANLLLTTIGGPKELTAFLHNMGDHVTRLDRW
                     EPELNEAIPNDERDTTMPVAMATTLRKLLTGELLTLASRQQLIDWMEADKVAGPLLRSA
                     LPAGWFIADKSGAGERGSRGIIAALGPDGKPSRIVVIYTTGSQATMDERNRQIAEIGAS
                     LIKHW"
     primer_bind     complement(354..373)
                     /label=Amp-R
                     /note="Ampicillin resistance gene, reverse primer"
                     /note="color: black; sequence: ATAATACCGCGCCACATAGC"
     rep_origin      1167..1755
                     /direction=RIGHT
                     /label=ori
                     /note="high-copy-number ColE1/pMB1/pBR322/pUC origin of 
                     replication"
                     /note="color: #ffff00"
     primer_bind     1656..1675
                     /label=pBR322ori-F
                     /note="pBR322 origin, forward primer"
                     /note="color: black; sequence: GGGAAACGCCTGGTATCTTT"
     protein_bind    1842..1911
                     /label=attB
                     /bound_moiety="phage phi-C31 integrase"
                     /note="attB site for the phi-C31 integrase (Groth et 
                     al.,2000)"
                     /note="color: #31849b"
     primer_bind     complement(2136..2154)
                     /label=pCasper-F
                     /note="Drosophila mini-white gene, reverse primer"
                     /note="color: black; sequence: GGGTTTTATTAACTTACAT"
     CDS             join(2606..2677,3079..3352,3427..4081,4143..4458,4662..4793,
                     4864..5478)
                     /codon_start=1
                     /gene="white"
                     /product="Drosophila white gene eye color pigment"
                     /label=mini-white
                     /note="This is a modified version of the white gene 
                     lackingpart of the first intron."
                     /note="This feature has 6 segments:
                        1: 2606 .. 2677 / #ffffff
                        2: 3079 .. 3352 / #ffffff
                        3: 3427 .. 4081 / #ffffff
                        4: 4143 .. 4458 / #ffffff
                        5: 4662 .. 4793 / #ffffff
                        6: 4864 .. 5478 / #ffffff"
                     /translation="MGQEDQELLIRGGSKHPSAEHLNNGDSGAASQSCINQGFGQAKNY
                     GTLRPPSPPEDSGSGSGQLAENLTYAWHNMDIFGAVNQPGSGWRQLVNRTRGLFCNERH
                     IPAPRKHLLKNVCGVAYPGELLAVMGSSGAGKTTLLNALAFRSPQGIQVSPSGMRLLNG
                     QPVDAKEMQARCAYVQQDDLFIGSLTAREHLIFQAMVRMPRHLTYRQRVARVDQVIQEL
                     SLSKCQHTIIGVPGRVKGLSGGERKRLAFASEALTDPPLLICDEPTSGLDSFTAHSVVQ
                     VLKKLSQKGKTVILTIHQPSSELFELFDKILLMAEGRVAFLGTPSEAVDFFSYVGAQCP
                     TNYNPADFYVQVLAVVPGREIESRDRIAKICDNFAISKVARDMEQLLATKNLEKPLEQP
                     ENGYTYKATWFMQFRAVLWRSWLSVLKEPLLVKVRLIQTTMVAILIGLIFLGQQLTQVG
                     VMNINGAIFLFLTNMTFQNVFATINVFTSELPVFMREARSRLYRCDTYFLGKTIAELPL
                     FLTVPLVFTAIAYPMIGLRAGVLHFFNCLALVTLVANVSTSFGYLISCASSSTSMALSV
                     GPPVIIPFLLFGGFFLNSGSVPVYLKWLSYLSWFRYANEGLLINQWADVEPGEISCTSS
                     NTTCPSSGKVILETLNFSAADLPLDYVGLAILIVSFRVLAYLALRLRARRKE"
     protein_bind    6508..6602
                     /label=5X UAS
                     /bound_moiety="GAL4"
                     /note="five tandem copies of the ""ScaI site"" 17-mer 
                     CGGAGTACTGTCCTCCG, an upstream activating sequence (UAS) 
                     that efficiently binds yeast Gal4 (Webster et al., 1988; 
                     Pfeiffer et al., 2010)"
                     /note="color: #31849b"
     protein_bind    6636..6730
                     /label=5X UAS
                     /bound_moiety="GAL4"
                     /note="five tandem copies of the ""ScaI site"" 17-mer 
                     CGGAGTACTGTCCTCCG, an upstream activating sequence (UAS) 
                     that efficiently binds yeast Gal4 (Webster et al., 1988; 
                     Pfeiffer et al., 2010)"
                     /note="color: #31849b"
     protein_bind    6764..6858
                     /label=5X UAS
                     /bound_moiety="GAL4"
                     /note="five tandem copies of the ""ScaI site"" 17-mer 
                     CGGAGTACTGTCCTCCG, an upstream activating sequence (UAS) 
                     that efficiently binds yeast Gal4 (Webster et al., 1988; 
                     Pfeiffer et al., 2010)"
                     /note="color: #31849b"
     protein_bind    6892..6986
                     /label=5X UAS
                     /bound_moiety="GAL4"
                     /note="five tandem copies of the ""ScaI site"" 17-mer 
                     CGGAGTACTGTCCTCCG, an upstream activating sequence (UAS) 
                     that efficiently binds yeast Gal4 (Webster et al., 1988; 
                     Pfeiffer et al., 2010)"
                     /note="color: #31849b"
     promoter        7011..7249
                     /label=hsp70 promoter
                     /note="Drosophila melanogaster hsp70Bb promoter"
                     /note="color: #ffffff; direction: RIGHT"
     primer_bind     7196..7217
                     /label=pCasper-hs
                     /note="Drosophila Hsp70 promoter, forward primer"
                     /note="color: black; sequence: GCAACTACTGAAATCTGCCAAG"
     intron          7264..7330
                     /label=Mhc intron
                     /note="modified Drosophila myosin heavy chain intron 16 
                     (Pfeiffer et al., 2010)"
                     /note="color: #------"
     CDS             7351..9963
                     /codon_start=1
                     /label=Rdl
                     /note="This feature has 5 segments:
                        1: 7351 .. 8103 / #993366 / Rdl
                        2: 8104 .. 8139 / #999999 / Linker
                        3: 8140 .. 8861 / #00ff00 / GFP
                        4: 8862 .. 8895 / #999999 / Linker
                        5: 8896 .. 9963 / #993366 / Rdl"
                     /translation="MSDSKMDKLARMAPLPRTPLLTIWLAINMALIAQETGHKRIHTVQ
                     AATGGGSMLGDVNISAILDSFSVSYDKRVRPNYGGPPVEVGVTMYVLSISSLSEVKMDF
                     TLDFYFRQFWTDPRLAYRKRPGVETLSVGSEFIKNIWVPDTFFVNEKQSYFHIATTSNE
                     FIRVHHSGSITRSIRLTITASCPMNLQYFPMDRQLCHIEIESFGYTMRDIRYKWNEGPN
                     SVGVSSEVSLPQFKVLGHRQRAMEISLTTGGSGGSGGSGGSGSVSKGEELFTGVVPILV
                     ELDGDVNGHKFSVRGEGEGDATNGKLTLKFICTTGKLPVPWPTLVTTLTYGVQCFSRYP
                     DHMKQHDFFKSAMPEGYVQERTISFKDDGTYKTRAEVKFEGDTLVNRIELKGIDFKEDG
                     NILGHKLEYNFNSHNVYITADKQKNGIKANFKIRHNVEDGSVQLADHYQQNTPIGDGPV
                     LLPDNHYLSTQSVLSKDPNEKRDHMVLLEFVTAAGITLGMDELYKGGSGGSGGSGGSGN
                     YSRLACEIQFVRSMGYYLIQIYIPSGLIVIISWVSFWLNRNATPARVALGVTTVLTMTT
                     LMSSTNAALPKISYVKSIDVYLGTCFVMVFASLLEYATVGYMAKRIQMRKQRFMAIQKI
                     AEQKKQQLDGANQQQANPNPNANVGGPGGVGVGPGGPGGPGGGVNVGVGMGMGPEHGHG
                     HGHHAHSHGHPHAPKQTVSNRPIGFSNIQQNVGTRGCSIVGPLFQEVRFKVHDPKAHSK
                     GGTLENTVNGGRGGPQSHGPGPGQGGGPPGGGGGGGGGGGPPEGGGDPEAAVPAHLLHP
                     GKVKKDINKLLGITPSDIDKYSRIVFPVCFVCFNLMYWIIYLHVSDVVADDLVLLGEE"
     primer_bind     8263..8280
                     /label=seq_EGFP_P1 fw
                     /note="color: black; sequence: GGCAAGCTGACCCTGAAG; added: 
                     2019-07-08"
     primer_bind     complement(8732..8749)
                     /label=seq_EGFP_P1 rv
                     /note="color: black; sequence: TCAGGTAGTGGTTATCGG; added: 
                     2019-07-08"
     misc_feature    8896
                     /label=Possible EGFP insertion
                     /note="color: #ff6600"
     intron          10047..10112
                     /label=small t intron
                     /note="SV40 (simian virus 40) small t antigen intron"
                     /note="color: #------"
     CDS             10242..10262
                     /codon_start=1
                     /product="nuclear localization signal of SV40 (simian 
                     virus40) large T antigen"
                     /label=SV40 NLS
                     /note="color: #993366"
                     /translation="PKKKRKV"
     polyA_signal    10534..10668
                     /label=SV40 poly(A) signal
                     /note="SV40 polyadenylation signal"
                     /note="color: #a6acb3"
     primer_bind     complement(10571..10590)
                     /label=SV40pA-R
                     /note="SV40 polyA, reverse primer"
                     /note="color: black; sequence: GAAATTTGTGATGCTATTGC"
     primer_bind     10625..10644
                     /label=EBV-rev
                     /note="SV40 polyA terminator, reverse primer"
                     /note="color: black; sequence: GTGGTTTGTCCAAACTCATC"
     primer_bind     complement(10710..10728)
                     /label=pBRforEco
                     /note="pBR322 vectors, upsteam of EcoRI site, 
                     forwardprimer"
                     /note="color: black; sequence: AATAGGCGTATCACGAGGC"
ORIGIN
        1 gactcaggtg gcacttttcg gggaaatgtg cgcggaaccc ctatttgttt atttttctaa
       61 atacattcaa atatgtatcc gctcatgaga caataaccct gataaatgct tcaataatat
      121 tgaaaaagga agagtatgag tattcaacat ttccgtgtcg cccttattcc cttttttgcg
      181 gcattttgcc ttcctgtttt tgctcaccca gaaacgctgg tgaaagtaaa agatgctgaa
      241 gatcagttgg gtgcacgagt gggttacatc gaactggatc tcaacagcgg taagatcctt
      301 gagagttttc gccccgaaga acgttttcca atgatgagca cttttaaagt tctgctatgt
      361 ggcgcggtat tatcccgtat tgacgccggg caagagcaac tcggtcgccg catacactat
      421 tctcagaatg acttggttga gtactcacca gtcacagaaa agcatcttac ggatggcatg
      481 acagtaagag aattatgcag tgctgccata accatgagtg ataacactgc ggccaactta
      541 cttctgacaa cgatcggagg accgaaggag ctaaccgctt ttttgcacaa catgggggat
      601 catgtaactc gccttgatcg ttgggaaccg gagctgaatg aagccatacc aaacgacgag
      661 cgtgacacca cgatgcctgt agcaatggca acaacgttgc gcaaactatt aactggcgaa
      721 ctacttactc tagcttcccg gcaacaatta atagactgga tggaggcgga taaagttgca
      781 ggaccacttc tgcgctcggc ccttccggct ggctggttta ttgctgataa atctggagcc
      841 ggtgagcgtg ggtctcgcgg tatcattgca gcactggggc cagatggtaa gccctcccgt
      901 atcgtagtta tctacacgac ggggagtcag gcaactatgg atgaacgaaa tagacagatc
      961 gctgagatag gtgcctcact gattaagcat tggtaactgt cagaccaagt ttactcatat
     1021 atactttaga ttgatttaaa acttcatttt taatttaaaa ggatctaggt gaagatcctt
     1081 tttgataatc tcatgaccaa aatcccttaa cgtgagtttt cgttccactg agcgtcagac
     1141 cccgtagaaa agatcaaagg atcttcttga gatccttttt ttctgcgcgt aatctgctgc
     1201 ttgcaaacaa aaaaaccacc gctaccagcg gtggtttgtt tgccggatca agagctacca
     1261 actctttttc cgaaggtaac tggcttcagc agagcgcaga taccaaatac tgttcttcta
     1321 gtgtagccgt agttaggcca ccacttcaag aactctgtag caccgcctac atacctcgct
     1381 ctgctaatcc tgttaccagt ggctgctgcc agtggcgata agtcgtgtct taccgggttg
     1441 gactcaagac gatagttacc ggataaggcg cagcggtcgg gctgaacggg gggttcgtgc
     1501 acacagccca gcttggagcg aacgacctac accgaactga gatacctaca gcgtgagcta
     1561 tgagaaagcg ccacgcttcc cgaagggaga aaggcggaca ggtatccggt aagcggcagg
     1621 gtcggaacag gagagcgcac gagggagctt ccagggggaa acgcctggta tctttatagt
     1681 cctgtcgggt ttcgccacct ctgacttgag cgtcgatttt tgtgatgctc gtcagggggg
     1741 cggagcctat ggaaaaacgc cagcaacgcg gcctttttac ggttcctggc cttttgctgg
     1801 ccttttgctc acatgttacc gtcgacgatg taggtcacgg tctcgaagcc gcggtgcggg
     1861 tgccagggcg tgcccttggg ctccccgggc gcgtactcca cctcacccat ctggtccatc
     1921 atgatgaacg ggtcgaggtg gcggtagttg atcccggcga acgcgcggcg caccgggaag
     1981 ccctcgccct cgaaaccgct gggcgcggtg gtcacggtga gcacgggacg tgcgacggcg
     2041 tcggcgggtg cggatacgcg gggcagcgtc agcgggttct cgacggtcac ggcgggcatg
     2101 tcgacaagcc gaacatatgg gcgcgcctag tatgtatgta agttaataaa acccattttt
     2161 gcggaaagta gataaaaaaa acattttttt tttttactgc actggatatc attgaactta
     2221 tctgatcagt tttaaattta cttcgatcca agggtatttg atgtaccagg ttctttcgat
     2281 tacctctcac tcaaaatgac attccactca aagtcagcgc tgtttgcctc cttctctgtc
     2341 cacagaaata tcgccgtctc tttcgccgct gcgtccgcta tctctttcgc caccgtttgt
     2401 agcgttacgt agcgtcaatg tccgccttca gttgcatttt gtcagcggtt tcgtgacgaa
     2461 gctccaagcg gtttacgcca tcaattaaac acaaagtgct gtgccaaaac tcctctcgct
     2521 tcttattttt gtttgttttt tgagtgattg gggtggtgat tggttttggg tgggtaagca
     2581 ggggaaagtg tgaaaaatcc cggcaatggg ccaagaggat caggagctat taattcgcgg
     2641 aggcagcaaa cacccatctg ccgagcatct gaacaatgtg agtagtacat gtgcatacat
     2701 cttaagttca cttgatctat aggaactgcg attgcaacat caaattgtct gcggcgtgag
     2761 aactgcgacc cacaaaaatc ccaaaccgca attgcacaaa caaatagtga cacgaaacag
     2821 attattctgg tagctgttct cgctatataa gacaattttt gagatcatat catgatcaag
     2881 acatctaaag gcattcattt tcgactatat tcttttttac aaaaaatata acaaccagat
     2941 attttaagct gatcctagat gcacaaaaaa taaataaaag tataaaccta cttcgtagga
     3001 tacttcgggg tactttttgt tcggggttag atgagcataa cgcttgtagt tgatatttga
     3061 gatcccctat cattgcaggg tgacagcgga gcggcttcgc agagctgcat taaccagggc
     3121 ttcgggcagg ccaaaaacta cggcacgctc cggccaccca gtccgccgga ggactccggt
     3181 tcagggagcg gccaactagc cgagaacctc acctatgcct ggcacaatat ggacatcttt
     3241 ggggcggtca atcagccggg ctccggatgg cggcagctgg tcaaccggac acgcggacta
     3301 ttctgcaacg agcgacacat accggcgccc aggaaacatt tgctcaagaa cggtgagttt
     3361 ctattcgcag tcggctgatc tgtgtgaaat cttaataaag ggtccaatta ccaatttgaa
     3421 actcagtttg cggcgtggcc tatccgggcg aacttttggc cgtgatgggc agttccggtg
     3481 ccggaaagac gaccctgctg aatgcccttg cctttcgatc gccgcagggc atccaagtat
     3541 cgccatccgg gatgcgactg ctcaatggcc aacctgtgga cgccaaggag atgcaggcca
     3601 ggtgcgccta tgtccagcag gatgacctct ttatcggctc cctaacggcc agggaacacc
     3661 tgattttcca agccatggtg cggatgccac gacatctgac ctatcggcag cgagtggccc
     3721 gcgtggatca ggtgatccag gagctttcgc tcagcaaatg tcagcacacg atcatcggtg
     3781 tgcccggcag ggtgaaaggt ctgtccggcg gagaaaggaa gcgtctggca ttcgcctccg
     3841 aggctctaac cgatccgccg cttctgatct gcgatgagcc cacctccgga ctggactcct
     3901 ttaccgccca cagcgtcgtc caggtgctga agaagctgtc gcagaagggc aagaccgtca
     3961 tcctgaccat tcatcagccg tcttccgagc tgtttgagct ctttgacaag atccttctga
     4021 tggccgaggg cagggtagct ttcttgggca ctcccagcga agccgtcgac ttcttttcct
     4081 agtgagttcg atgtgtttat taagggtatc tagtattaca taacatctca actcctatcc
     4141 agcgtgggtg cccagtgtcc taccaactac aatccggcgg acttttacgt acaggtgttg
     4201 gccgttgtgc ccggacggga gatcgagtcc cgtgatcgga tcgccaagat atgcgacaat
     4261 tttgccatta gcaaagtagc ccgggatatg gagcagttgt tggccaccaa aaatctggag
     4321 aagccactgg agcagccgga gaatgggtac acctacaagg ccacctggtt catgcagttc
     4381 cgggcggtcc tgtggcgatc ctggctgtcg gtgctcaagg aaccactcct cgtaaaagtg
     4441 cgacttattc agacaacggt gagtggttcc agtggaaaca aatgatataa cgcttacaat
     4501 tcttggaaac aaattcgcta gattttagat agaattgcct gattccacac ccttcttagt
     4561 ttttttcaat gagatgtata gtttatagtt ttgcagaaga taaataaatt tcatttaact
     4621 cgcgaatatt aatgagatgc gagtaacatt ttaatttgca gatggttgcc atcttgattg
     4681 gcctcatctt tttgggccaa caactcacgc aagtgggtgt gatgaatatc aacggagcca
     4741 tcttcctctt cctgaccaac atgacctttc aaaacgtctt tgccacgata aatgtaagtc
     4801 atgtttagaa tacatttgca tttcaataat ttactaactt tctaatgaat cgattcgatt
     4861 taggtgttca cctcagagct gccagttttt atgagggagg cccgaagtcg actttatcgc
     4921 tgtgacacat actttctggg caaaacgatt gccgaattgc cgctttttct cacagtgcca
     4981 ctggtcttca cggcgattgc ctatccgatg atcggactgc gggccggagt gctgcacttc
     5041 ttcaactgcc tggcgctggt cactctggtg gccaatgtgt caacgtcctt cggatatcta
     5101 atatcctgcg ccagctcctc gacctcgatg gcgctgtctg tgggtccgcc ggttatcata
     5161 ccattcctgc tctttggcgg cttcttcttg aactcgggct cggtgccagt atacctcaaa
     5221 tggttgtcgt acctctcatg gttccgttac gccaacgagg gtctgctgat taaccaatgg
     5281 gcggacgtgg agccgggcga aattagctgc acatcgtcga acaccacgtg ccccagttcg
     5341 ggcaaggtca tcctggagac gcttaacttc tccgccgccg atctgccgct ggactacgtg
     5401 ggtctggcca ttctcatcgt gagcttccgg gtgctcgcat atctggctct aagacttcgg
     5461 gcccgacgca aggagtagcc gacatatatc cgaaataact gcttgttttt tttttttacc
     5521 attattacca tcgtgtttac tgtttattgc cccctcaaaa agctaatgta attatatttg
     5581 tgccaataaa aacaagatat gacctataga atacaagtat ttccccttcg aacatcccca
     5641 caagtagact ttggatttgt cttctaacca aaagacttac acacctgcat accttacatc
     5701 aaaaactcgt ttatcgctac ataaaacacc gggatatatt ttttatatac atacttttca
     5761 aatcgcgcgc cctcttcata attcacctcc accacaccac gtttcgtagt tgctctttcg
     5821 ctgtctccca cccgctctcc gcaacacatt caccttttgt tcgacgacct tggagcgact
     5881 gtcgttagtt ccgcgcgatt cggttcgctc aaatggttcc gagtggttca tttcgtctca
     5941 atagaaatta gtaataaata tttgtatgta caatttattt gctccaatat atttgtatat
     6001 atttccctca cagctatatt tattctaatt taatattatg actttttaag gtaatttttt
     6061 gtgacctgtt cggagtgatt agcgttacaa tttgaactga aagtgacatc cagtgtttgt
     6121 tccttgtgta gatgcatctc aaaaaaatgg tgggcataat agtgttgttt atatatatca
     6181 aaaataacaa ctataataat aagaatacat ttaatttaga aaatgcttgg atttcactgg
     6241 aactagggcg cgcctccgga acataatggt gcagggcgct gacttccgcg tttccagact
     6301 ttacgaaaca cggaaaccga agaccattca tgttgttgct caggtcgcag acgttttgca
     6361 gcagcagtcg cttcacgttc gctcgcgtat cggtgattca ttctgctaac cagtaaggca
     6421 accccgccag cctagccggg tcctcaacga caggagcacg atcatgcgca cccgtggcca
     6481 gggccgcaag cttgcatgcc tgcaggtcgg agtactgtcc tccgagcgga gtactgtcct
     6541 ccgagcggag tactgtcctc cgagcggagt actgtcctcc gagcggagta ctgtcctccg
     6601 agcggagact ctagccctag ggcatgcctg caggtcggag tactgtcctc cgagcggagt
     6661 actgtcctcc gagcggagta ctgtcctccg agcggagtac tgtcctccga gcggagtact
     6721 gtcctccgag cggagactct agcgctagcg catgcctgca ggtcggagta ctgtcctccg
     6781 agcggagtac tgtcctccga gcggagtact gtcctccgag cggagtactg tcctccgagc
     6841 ggagtactgt cctccgagcg gagactctag cactagtgca tgcctgcagg tcggagtact
     6901 gtcctccgag cggagtactg tcctccgagc ggagtactgt cctccgagcg gagtactgtc
     6961 ctccgagcgg agtactgtcc tccgagcgga gactctagcg acgtcgagcg ccggagtata
     7021 aatagaggcg cttcgtctac ggagcgacaa ttcaattcaa acaagcaaag tgaacacgtc
     7081 gctaagcgaa agctaagcaa ataaacaagc gcagctgaac aagctaaaca atctgcagta
     7141 aagtgcaagt taaagtgaat caattaaaag taaccagcaa ccaagtaaat caactgcaac
     7201 tactgaaatc tgccaagaag taattattga atacaagaag agaactctga atagatctaa
     7261 aaggtaggtt caaccactga tgcctaggca caccgaaacg actaacccta attcttatcc
     7321 tttacttcag gcggccgcgg ctcgagcaaa atgagtgatt caaaaatgga caagctggcc
     7381 cggatggcgc ccctgccccg cacaccgctg ctaaccatct ggctggccat caacatggcc
     7441 ctgattgcac aggaaacggg ccacaaacgg atccatacag tgcaagcggc gactggcggt
     7501 ggcagcatgc tgggtgacgt aaacatatcc gctattctcg actcctttag tgttagttac
     7561 gacaaaagag taagacccaa ttacggtgga cctcctgtcg aagtcggagt caccatgtat
     7621 gtgctatcga tcagctcgct ctcagaagtg aaaatggact tcacattgga tttttacttt
     7681 cgtcaatttt ggaccgatcc tcgtttagcg tatagaaaac gacctggtgt agaaacacta
     7741 tcggttggat cagagttcat taagaatatt tgggtacctg acaccttttt tgtaaatgaa
     7801 aaacaatcat attttcacat tgcaacaacc agtaatgaat tcatacgtgt gcatcattct
     7861 ggatcgataa caagaagtat tagattgact ataaccgcat cgtgtccgat gaatctacaa
     7921 tatttcccca tggatcgcca gctgtgccac attgaaatcg aaagcttcgg ctacacgatg
     7981 cgtgacatcc gctataaatg gaacgaaggc cccaactcgg tcggtgtctc gagtgaggtt
     8041 tcgctgcccc aatttaaggt cttgggtcat cggcaaagag ctatggaaat cagtcttacc
     8101 acaggcggaa gcggcggaag tggtggatca ggtggaagtg gatccgtgtc caagggcgag
     8161 gagctgttca ccggcgtggt gcccatcctg gtggagctgg atggcgacgt gaacggccac
     8221 aagttcagcg tgcgcggcga gggcgagggc gacgccacca acggcaagct gaccctgaag
     8281 ttcatctgca ccaccggcaa gctgcccgtg ccctggccca ccctggtgac caccctgacc
     8341 tacggcgtgc agtgcttcag ccgctacccc gatcacatga agcagcacga tttcttcaag
     8401 agcgccatgc ccgagggcta cgtgcaggag cgcaccatca gcttcaagga tgacggcacc
     8461 tacaagaccc gcgccgaggt gaagttcgag ggcgataccc tggtgaaccg catcgagctg
     8521 aagggcatcg atttcaagga ggatggcaac atcctgggcc acaagctgga gtacaacttc
     8581 aacagccaca acgtgtacat caccgccgat aagcagaaga acggcatcaa ggccaacttc
     8641 aagatccgcc acaatgtgga ggatggctcc gtgcagctgg ccgatcacta ccagcagaac
     8701 acccccatcg gcgacggccc agtgctgctg cccgataacc actacctgag cacccagagc
     8761 gtgctgtcca aggaccccaa cgagaagcgc gatcacatgg tgctgctgga gttcgtgacc
     8821 gccgccggca tcaccctggg catggatgag ctgtacaagg gcggaagcgg aggctctggt
     8881 ggtagtggcg gtagcggaaa ttatagccgc ctggcctgcg agatccagtt cgttcgcagc
     8941 atgggctact acctgattca gatctacatc cccagcggcc tgatcgtgat tatcagctgg
     9001 gtgtccttct ggctgaatcg caacgccaca ccagctcgag tggccctggg agtgacaacc
     9061 gtgctgacca tgaccacgct gatgtccagc accaatgccg cgctgccaaa gatctcgtac
     9121 gtcaaatcga ttgacgtcta tctgggaaca tgcttcgtta tggtctttgc cagtctactg
     9181 gaatacgcca cggtcggcta catggcaaaa cgaattcaaa tgcgaaaaca aagatttatg
     9241 gcgatccaaa agatagccga acagaaaaag caacagctcg acggagcgaa ccaacagcag
     9301 gcgaatccca atcccaatgc aaatgtgggc ggacccggag gagtgggcgt tggacccggc
     9361 ggaccaggag gacccggtgg cggagtcaat gtgggcgtcg gtatgggcat gggaccggaa
     9421 catggccacg ggcatggaca ccacgcccac agccatggac atccgcatgc gcccaagcaa
     9481 acagtgagta accgcccaat cggcttttcc aatatccaac aaaacgttgg tacgcgcggt
     9541 tgctcgatag tgggaccctt gttccaggag gtgagattca aggtccacga cccgaaggcc
     9601 cactccaagg gcggaacgct ggagaatacg gtgaatggcg gacgcggtgg tccgcaatcg
     9661 catggaccgg gtccgggcca aggcggcgga ccaccaggag gtggaggagg cggtggaggc
     9721 gggggcggac cacccgaagg aggtggcgat ccggaggcag cggttccagc ccatcttctg
     9781 catccgggaa aagtaaaaaa ggacatcaac aagctgctgg gcatcacgcc ctccgacatc
     9841 gacaagtact cacgcatcgt gttccccgtg tgcttcgtgt gcttcaacct gatgtactgg
     9901 atcatttacc tgcatgtcag cgacgtggtc gccgatgatc tggtgctcct gggcgaggag
     9961 tagtctagag gatctttgtg aaggaacctt acttctgtgg tgtgacataa ttggacaaac
    10021 tacctacaga gatttaaagc tctaaggtaa atataaaatt tttaagtgta taatgtgtta
    10081 aactactgat tctaattgtt tgtgtatttt agattccaac ctatggaact gatgaatggg
    10141 agcagtggtg gaatgccttt aatgaggaaa acctgttttg ctcagaagaa atgccatcta
    10201 gtgatgatga ggctactgct gactctcaac attctactcc tccaaaaaag aagagaaagg
    10261 tagaagaccc caaggacttt ccttcagaat tgctaagttt tttgagtcat gctgtgttta
    10321 gtaatagaac tcttgcttgc tttgctattt acaccacaaa ggaaaaagct gcactgctat
    10381 acaagaaaat tatggaaaaa tatttgatgt atagtgcctt gactagagat cataatcagc
    10441 cataccacat ttgtagaggt tttacttgct ttaaaaaacc tcccacacct ccccctgaac
    10501 ctgaaacata aaatgaatgc aattgttgtt gttaacttgt ttattgcagc ttataatggt
    10561 tacaaataaa gcaatagcat cacaaatttc acaaataaag catttttttc actgcattct
    10621 agttgtggtt tgtccaaact catcaatgta tcttatcatg tctggatcga tctggccggc
    10681 cgtttaaacg aattcttgaa gacgaaaggg cctcgtgata cgcctatttt tataggttaa
    10741 tgtcatgata ataatggttt ctta
//
